Addgene plasmid #233020: pSC6
Purpose: (Empty Backbone) Inducible Conjugative Plasmid
Depositing lab: Bogumil Karas. Publication: Engineering conjugative plasmids for inducible horizontal DNA transfer. Jaafar T, Carvalhais E, Shrestha A, Cochrane R, Meaney J, Brumwell S, Hamadache S, Nasrollahi V, Karas BJ. Can J Microbiol. 2025 May 6;71:1-9. doi: 10.1139/cjm-2024-0241. PubMed 40168690.
Backbone
  Vector backbone: pSC5GGv1
  Backbone size (bp): 55757
  Modifications to backbone: Deletion of pSC5GGv1 ΔtrbF gene. Insertion of trbF gene and mRFP driven by arabinose inducible pBAD promoter and terminator.
  Vector type: Bacterial Expression, Yeast Expression, Synthetic Biology
  Selectable markers: HIS3
Growth in bacteria
  Bacterial resistance: Gentamicin, 10 μg/mL
  Growth temperature: 37°C
  Growth strain: Epi300 (Epicentre)
  Copy number: Low Copy
Terms and licenses: Academic/Nonprofit Terms; Industry Terms: Not Available to Industry
How to cite: pSC6 was a gift from Bogumil Karas (Addgene plasmid # 233020 ; http://n2t.net/addgene:233020 ; RRID:Addgene_233020)
