[The description below was written by a language model from this plasmid's Addgene catalogue record and pLannotate feature annotations shown in this document.]
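Description:
pSC6 is a large (about 57 kb by long-read sequencing), low-copy, self-transmissible conjugative plasmid derived from pSC5GGv1 and listed as an empty backbone for bacterial, yeast and synthetic-biology work. Its core is an IncP (RK2/RP4-type) plasmid. The annotation shows the trfA replication initiator, the korA/korB/korC regulators, the kla and kle operons, the parA/parB partition genes and the parDE toxin–antitoxin addiction module. It also shows the transfer machinery: traC, traD, traF, traG, the relaxase traI, traJ, traK–N and trbE. Much of the trb mating-pair-formation region is not annotated by the tool. A pBBR1 oriV fragment with its Rep gene is also present, and two copies of the incP oriT with adjacent traJ are annotated. Bacterial selection is by gentamicin (aacC1 driven by the class 1 integron Pc promoter). A HIS3 marker with its own promoter and a CEN6/ARS element allow stable low-copy maintenance in Saccharomyces cerevisiae. Two nourseothricin/streptothricin acetyltransferase genes are annotated as well, but the record does not explain their role. Short fragments of bla, CmR, TcR and tetR appear to be cloning remnants.

The defining modification makes conjugation inducible. The native trbF gene, a component of the mating apparatus, was deleted, and a copy was reinserted under the arabinose-inducible araBAD (pBAD) promoter together with mRFP. In the feature table the promoter is followed by a T7 gene 10 RBS and an unannotated gap, which presumably holds trbF. A second RBS, mRFP1 and the rrnB T1 and T7Te terminators follow. Arabinose should therefore switch on both transfer competence and red fluorescence as a readout. The plasmid is intended for controlled horizontal DNA transfer from a bacterial donor to recipient cells.
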