Features (pLannotate 1.2.2; 53 found; start..end, strand, type, name):
    787..1920    -  CDS            klaB: KLAB_ECOLX - Also known as telA. Protein inferred from homology: Swiss-Prot protein existence level 3. Belongs to the kla operon, which is associated with cryptic tellurite resistance, and IncW plasmid fertility inhibition. From Escherichia coli.
   1941..2711    -  CDS            klaA: KLAA_ECOLX - Also known as kilA. Protein predicted: Swiss-Prot protein existence level 4. Belongs to the kla operon, which is associated with cryptic tellurite resistance, and IncW plasmid fertility inhibition. From Escherichia coli.
   2837..3148    -  CDS            kleF: KLEF2_ECOLX - Also known as kcrB4. Protein predicted: Swiss-Prot protein existence level 4. From Escherichia coli.
   3179..3499    -  CDS            kleE: KLEE2_ECOLX - Also known as kcrB3. Protein predicted: Swiss-Prot protein existence level 4. From Escherichia coli.
   3614..3808    -  CDS            kleD: KLED2_ECOLX - Also known as kcrB2. Protein predicted: Swiss-Prot protein existence level 4. From Escherichia coli.
   3848..4075    -  CDS            kleC: KLEC2_ECOLX - Also known as kcrB1. Protein predicted: Swiss-Prot protein existence level 4. From Escherichia coli.
   4231..4443    -  CDS            kleB: KLEB2_ECOLX - Also known as kcrA2. Protein predicted: Swiss-Prot protein existence level 4. From Escherichia coli.
   4495..4725    -  CDS            kleA: KLEA2_ECOLX - Also known as kcrA1. Protein predicted: Swiss-Prot protein existence level 4. From Escherichia coli.
   4954..5208    -  CDS            korC: KORC2_ECOLX - Protein predicted: Swiss-Prot protein existence level 4. Acts with KorA as corepressor in the control of the kilC and kilE operons. From Escherichia coli.
   5234..5935    -  CDS            klcB (fragment): KLCB2_ECOLX - Experimental evidence at transcript level: Swiss-Prot protein existence level 2. From Escherichia coli.
   6058..6306    -  CDS            bla(M) (fragment): β-lactamase lacking the signal sequence; bla(M); allows cytosolic expression of β-lactamase
   6380..6913    -  CDS            GmR: gentamycin acetyltransferase; aacC1; confers resistance to gentamycin
   7102..7130    -  promoter       Pc promoter: intI1 (promoter lies within the coding sequence); class 1 integron promoter
   7168..7261    +  CDS            CmR (fragment): chloramphenicol acetyltransferase; cat; confers resistance to chloramphenicol
   7273..7918    +  rep_origin     pBBR1 oriV (fragment): replication origin of the broad-host-range plasmid pBBR1 from Bordetella bronchiseptica; requires the pBBR1 Rep protein for replication
   7919..8581    +  CDS            pBBR1 Rep: replication protein for the broad-host-range plasmid pBBR1 from Bordetella bronchiseptica
   8642..8711    +  CDS            TcR (fragment): tetracycline efflux protein; tet; confers resistance to tetracycline
   9007..9093    -  CDS            MRM1 (fragment): MRM1_YEAST - Also known as PET56 From Saccharomyces cerevisiae (strain ATCC 204508 / S288c) (Baker's yeast).
   9143..9330    +  promoter       HIS3 promoter: S. cerevisiae HIS3
   9331..9993    +  CDS            HIS3: imidazoleglycerol-phosphate dehydratase, required for histidine biosynthesis; S. cerevisiae HIS3; yeast auxotrophic marker
  10154..10662   +  misc_feature   CEN/ARS: S. cerevisiae CEN6 centromere fused to an autonomously replicating sequence
  10805..10914   +  oriT           oriT: incP origin of transfer
  10947..11318   +  CDS            traJ: oriT-recognizing protein; traJ
  12040..12609   +  CDS            NrsR: nourseothricin acetyltransferase; Streptomyces noursei nat1; confers resistance to nourseothricin
  14015..14134   -  CDS            tetR (fragment): TETR1_ECOLX - Experimental evidence at protein level: Swiss-Prot protein existence level 1. TetR is the repressor of the tetracycline resistance element; its N-terminal region forms a helix-turn-helix structure and binds DNA. Binding of tetracycline to TetR reduces the repressor affinity for the tetracycline resistance gene (tetA) promoter operator sites. From Escherichia coli.
  14154..15302   -  CDS            trfA: trans-acting replication protein that binds to and activates oriV
  16083..16169   +  CDS            trfB (fragment): KORA1_ECOLX - Also known as korA. Protein predicted: Swiss-Prot protein existence level 4. In conjunction with KorB, inhibits the transcription of kilA, trfA and korAB operons. In conjunction with KorC is responsible for the negative control of kilC and kilE operons. From Escherichia coli.
  18274..20709   +  CDS            trbE: TRBE_RHIRD - Protein inferred from homology: Swiss-Prot protein existence level 3. From Rhizobium radiobacter (Agrobacterium tumefaciens) (Agrobacterium radiobacter).
  30409..31065   -  CDS            parA: PARA4_ECOLX - Protein inferred from homology: Swiss-Prot protein existence level 3. Involved in plasmid partition. From Escherichia coli.
  31029..31871   -  CDS            parB: PARB4_ECOLX - Protein predicted: Swiss-Prot protein existence level 4. Involved in plasmid partition. From Escherichia coli.
  32000..32248   +  CDS            parD: PARD_ECOLX - Experimental evidence at protein level: Swiss-Prot protein existence level 1. Antitoxin component of a type II toxin-antitoxin (TA) system involved in plasmid partition. Inhibits the anti-DNA gyrase activity of toxin ParE; reverses and restores gyrase catalytic activity in vitro. The parDE operon alone is capable of stabilizing an RK2-derived minireplicon under defined growth conditions in several different Gram- negative bacteria. It does so by the post-segregational killing (PSK) of plasmid-free cells, also referred to as a plasmid addiction system. Binds its own promoter, autor
  32248..32556   +  CDS            parE: PARE_ECOLX - Experimental evidence at protein level: Swiss-Prot protein existence level 1. Toxin component of a type II toxin-antitoxin (TA) system involved in plasmid partition. Acts by inhibiting DNA gyrase, converting supercoiled plasmid DNA into a singly cleaved linear form in an ATP-dependent fashion. To do so it probably interacts with one of the gyrase subunits. Gyrase inhibition is prevented by antitoxin ParD, and is reversed in vitro by incubation with ParD. In cells that have lost the plasmid filamentation and growth inhibition occur; this is suppressed when ParD is supplied in trans
  34086..34655   +  CDS            sta: STA_STRLA - Experimental evidence at protein level: Swiss-Prot protein existence level 1. Involved in resistance to streptothricin, a broad-spectrum antibiotic produced by streptomycetes. Detoxifies streptothricin via acetylation of the beta amino group of the first beta-lysyl moiety of streptothricin. From Streptomyces lavendulae.
  35802..35967   +  promoter       araBAD promoter: araBAD; promoter of the L-arabinose operon of E. coli; the araC regulatory gene is transcribed in the opposite direction (Guzman et al., 1995)
  35976..35998   +  RBS            RBS: efficient ribosome binding site from bacteriophage T7 gene 10 (Olins and Rangwala, 1989)
  36776..36798   +  RBS            RBS: efficient ribosome binding site from bacteriophage T7 gene 10 (Olins and Rangwala, 1989)
  36818..37492   +  CDS            mRFP1: mRFP1 is a basic (constitutively fluorescent) red fluorescent protein published in 2002, derived from Discosoma sp.. It is reported to be a somewhat slowly-maturing monomer with low acid sensitivity.
  37540..37611   +  terminator     rrnB T1 terminator: transcription terminator T1 from the E. coli rrnB gene
  37627..37654   +  terminator     T7Te terminator: phage T7 early transcription terminator
  37691..40873   -  CDS            traC: TRAC4_ECOLX - Experimental evidence at protein level: Swiss-Prot protein existence level 1. Required for autonomous replication in E.coli. Transferred into the recipient cell during bacterial conjugation. Catalyzes the synthesis of short oligoribonucleotide primers with CpA or pCpA at their 5'-termini on a single-stranded template DNA. From Escherichia coli.
  40883..41143   -  CDS            traD: TRAD4_ECOLX - Protein predicted: Swiss-Prot protein existence level 4. From Escherichia coli.
  43380..43910   -  CDS            traF: TRAF4_ECOLX - Protein inferred from homology: Swiss-Prot protein existence level 3. Required for donor-specific phage sensitivity. May be involved in pilus assembly. From Escherichia coli.
  43910..45814   -  CDS            traG: TRAG4_ECOLX - Experimental evidence at protein level: Swiss-Prot protein existence level 1. Required for conjugative transfer of plasmid RP4. Binds tightly and specifically to the relaxase TraI. Can also bind to DNA without sequence specificity. May form a pore-like structure that could serve as a channel for DNA transfer. From Escherichia coli.
  45814..48006   -  CDS            traI: TRAI6_ECOLX - Experimental evidence at protein level: Swiss-Prot protein existence level 1. The initiation process of transfer DNA synthesis requires the interaction of at least three plasmid-specific components (TraH, I, and J) at the transfer origin resulting in the assembly of a specialised nucleoprotein complex - the relaxosome. Site- and strand-specific cleavage at the transfer origin is dependent on TraI and TraJ. From Escherichia coli.
  48044..48415   -  CDS            traJ: oriT-recognizing protein; traJ
  48448..48557   -  oriT           oriT: incP origin of transfer
  48783..49184   +  CDS            traK: TRAK4_ECOLX - Experimental evidence at protein level: Swiss-Prot protein existence level 1. From Escherichia coli.
  49187..49909   +  CDS            traL: TRAL4_ECOLX - Experimental evidence at protein level: Swiss-Prot protein existence level 1. From Escherichia coli.
  49909..50343   +  CDS            traM: TRAM4_ECOLX - Experimental evidence at protein level: Swiss-Prot protein existence level 1. From Escherichia coli.
  50402..51745   -  CDS            traN: TRAN4_ECOLX - Protein predicted: Swiss-Prot protein existence level 4. From Escherichia coli.
  54505..55578   -  CDS            korB: KORB2_ECOLX - Experimental evidence at protein level: Swiss-Prot protein existence level 1. In conjunction with KorA, inhibits the transcription of the kilA, trfA and korAB operons. Is also involved in the negative control of the kilB operon. From Escherichia coli.
  56354..56656   -  CDS            trfB: KORA2_ECOLX - Also known as korA. Experimental evidence at protein level: Swiss-Prot protein existence level 1. In conjunction with KorB, inhibits the transcription of kilA, trfA and korAB operons. In conjunction with KorC is responsible for the negative control of kilC and kilE operons. From Escherichia coli.
  56833..787     -  CDS            klaC (across the origin): KLAC_ECOLX - Also known as telB. Protein predicted: Swiss-Prot protein existence level 4. Belongs to the kla operon, which is associated with cryptic tellurite resistance, and IncW plasmid fertility inhibition. From Escherichia coli.
>Addgene plasmid #233020 | pSC6 | addgene full sequence | sequence record 498318 | Addgene Long Read Sequencing Result
ATTCCTGCTGGTACTGCTTCGCAATGCTGGACCTCGGCTCACCATAGGCTGACCGCTCGATGGCGTATGC
CGCTTCTCCCCTTGGCGTAAAACCCAGCGCCGCAGGCGGCATTGCCATGCTGCCCGCCGCTTTCCCGACC
ACGACGCGCGCACCAGGCTTGCGGTCCAGACCTTCGGCCACGGCGAGCTGCGCAAGGACATAATCAGCCG
CCGACTTGGCTCCACGCGCCTCGATCAGCTCTTGCACTCGCGCGAAATCCTTGGCCTCCACGGCCGCCAT
GAATCGCGCACGCGGCGAAGGCTCCGCAGGGCCGGCGTCGTGATCGCCGCCGAGAATGCCCTTCACCAAG
TTCGACGACACGAAAATCATGCTGACGGCTATCACCATCATGCAGACGGATCGCACGAACCCGCTGAATT
CACCCCCGAACACGAGCACGGCACCCGCGACCACTATGCCAAGAATGCCCAAGGTAAAAATTGCCGGCCC
CGCCATGAAGTCCGTGAATGCCCCGACGGCCGAAGTGAAGGGCAGGCCGCCACCCAGGCCGCCGCCCTCA
CTGCCCGGCACCTGGTCGCTGAATGTCGATGCCAGCACCTGCGGCACGTCAATGCTTCCGGGCGTCGCGC
TCGGGCTGATCGCCCATCCCGTTACTGCCCCGATCCCGGCAATGGCAAGGACTGCCAGCGCCGCGATGAG
GAAGCGGGTGCCCCGCTTCTTCATCTTCGCGCCTCGGGCCTCGAGGCCGCCTACCTGGGCGAAAACATCG
GTGTTTGTGGCATTCATACGGACTCCTGTTGGGCCAGCTCGCGCACGGGCTGGCGGGTCAGCTTGGCTTG
AAGATCGCCACGCATTGCGGCGATCTGCTTCTCGGCATCCTTGCGCTTCTGCACGCCTTCCTGCTGGATG
CGAATAACGTCCTCGACGGTCTTGATGAGCGTCGTCTGAACCTGCTTGAGCGTGTCCACGTCGATCACCA
GGCGTTGGTTCTCCTTCGCCGTCTCGACGGACGTGCGATGCAGCAGGGCCGCATTGCGCTTCATCAGGTC
GTTGGTGGTGTCGTCGATGGCCGTGGCCAGTTCGACGGCGTTCTTCTGCTCGTTGAGGCTCAAGGCCAGC
ATGAATTGCCGCTTCCACGCCGGCACGGTGATTTCGCGGATGGTGTGGAATTTATCGACCAGCATCTGGT
TGTTGGCCTGGATCATGCGGATGGTCGGCAGGCTCTGCATGGCCGAATGTTGCAAGGCGATCAGGTCGCC
GATGCGCTTGTCCAGGTTGGCAACCATCGCATCGAGGTCGGCCAGCTCCTGCACGCGGCCCGGGTCGTTC
CCGACATTGCCGCGCAGACCCTCGGCCTGCTCGCGCAGCTCGGCAAGGCGGACCTTGCCGGCCGCGATGT
GGACGCCAAGAAGGCGGTGTTCCTCGCGCACGGCTGCGAACATTTCGTCGAGCGAGGCATTGCGCTGCGC
GATGCCTTGCTGGGTGGTCTGCACTTCGCTGACCAGGTGTTCGATCTGCTCGCGGGTCGTGTCGAAGCGC
GCCATGAAGCCCGTCGAACGGACGCGGAAGCGGTCGATCAGCGGGCCAATCAGGGGCAGGCGGGAACGGT
TGTCGGACAAGGGGCCGACGTTCAGGGAACGGGCCTTGGCGACAACCTGGGTCAGTTTCTCGCCTGCTTC
GTCCAGGTCGCTGTTGCGCACCTGGTCCAGCAGGCTATCGGCGTAGCGGGACGTGTGCTCGGCCACGTCG
CGGCCGAACTCGGCAACGGTCTGCGGACTGCCGACCTCGATCCGCTGCGCGACCGCATGGACTTCCGGCA
CGTCGCTTTCCTGCAAGCCCAGCTCGCGCAGGGTTGCCGGGGTCATGTCGAAGGCGACGATAGGGGCCTT
GGCGTCGTGCGTCGTTTTCAGTGCGTTCATAGGGTTCTCCCGCCGTGTTATTGGTTGATGCCTTCCAGGC
TCTGCGAAAGGCTCCGCATGAGCGCCTGGTGAGCTTTGGCCGCCTCGGCGACCATTGCCGGATTCATGTT
CTTGGTGGTGATGAGCGCGAGGGTGTGCTGACGCCAGACGGGCACCAGGACGGATGCCGTTTCAGAGAAG
CGGTCCAGCATGTCCACGGCCTGCGCCCGCGTGAGCTTCATCTGAGTGACGCTCATTTCATGGGACGCCA
TGAGGGTTGCCAGGTTGGCGAGCTTGCGCGCGAAGCGTTCGCGCGGCTTGTCGAACTCGATCACGCCGGC
CTTGGCCGCGCCGGCCTCGGGGTTCTCGTCCAGGAACTCGCGCCCGGCTTGAATGTAGGCTCTGAGCCGG
TCTACCTCGGCCTCATGCGTATTGAGCATGTCATCCAAGGCGCGCAACGTGTCCCGCACGCGCTGCGCTA
CGCCCTCGGCTTCGTCCAGCAACTGGTCGAGCGTCTTGCGGGCGACCTGATACCTCACCTGGCGTTCAAC
CTCACGGCCAAGCATCTTCTCGAACCAGGTAGGCTTTTCCGCGATCTTGCGGGGGTCCGCGTCGGCCAGC
TTCGCCACGATCTGGCTGATTTTGTCGGCCAGCGCGGCAACTGCGCCGTGCTCCATCAGATTCGACAGCT
CGTTGAGGGAATCCGCCCCGTCGATGCCGGCCCCGTACTCGCCAATCGTCGCCGGCGACGCGAAGAGGGC
GGGCAAAACCTCCCCCTTCAATCGCGCCATGTTCACGCTTTGTTCTTCCATTCGATACACCCTCGCGGTG
GGTTAATTGCTTTTCGATGGAAGAAGTTTAGCTAAACTTTCTATCCCTCGTCAACACCTTTAGCCGCTAA
AATTTGGGGACAGGTCATTTACAGAAAGCCAGCTCACTCCTGGCGTTGCCCCTTGAGCGCCGCTAGGCGC
GCAGCATCCTTCGCGCTGAGAAAGAACGTCATCAGCGGCCCGACCGTCTTGCTTGAACCGTCGGCAAAGC
AAACATCCATCGAACAGCCTTGCGTGTGGGGGTCCACGCCTTCGACCAGTTTCCAAGGGTCCATGCCCCA
GCCCTCGGCCTCCGGATTGAACCAGTACGCCGATGCGTCGCCGTTTAGGTCGCTGTCGGCGTAGTCCTTG
ACCAGCACGGCCACCCGCCCGGTCGTCGGGCACACGTAGCCCGGCTGCTTAGGTTCCTGTCTTGGCATTG
CTCAAAGCTCCTTGAAGGGGCCGCTCTACAGCCCCTTGGGCTTGTAGAGCGACACGAAATAGGTGAGTGC
GGTCAGTACCGCGAAATGCACCAGGAACGTCCAGCCGGCATGAACGCCAAGGGTGTTCCAGTGGTACAGC
ATCCGCAGGAACTGAAAGAAAACGTCGATAGAGATGATCCACTTCGCCACCGGCCACACCAGGACAGTAA
CGACCCATACAAAGCGGACCAGGGCCTGGACACCCTTGGCAAAAGTGAACCGGGGCGGGGCCTTGCTCGG
GGCCTCAACGCGCGGGGCAGGGGCCTCGGCCTCCACTTCCACGCCTGGGAACTTGATAATCTTCGACATT
GCTTGACCCTCCACGGCGATGCGTGTTCAATTCGTCCAGCGCTCGCGCGCCTAGACCGTGATGTGACAGC
ATCGAGGTCAAGCGCCCCGGAGAAATCCGGGGCGTCATCCCTATGCCCCGTCCAACTCGGGAACCGGCTT
TTCCCTGGTGCTCAACCTGGCCGGCTCGACCCACTTGGTGACTTGCTGCCACTCGTTACCACTGCGAACG
GCTACCCGAATCTGCACACGTTTAGCCGCGATCTTCGTCACTATGCCAGCAACACAAACGGAATACCCGT
ACCCGCCGCGCGGGGTGTGCTGCCAGTTCACCCTATCTCCTACTTGCATCATCATCCCCTGGCGTCAGTG
ACCGGCCCGGAATTTCGCCAAGTCGATTTCGTTGAAGGTCCAGCGCTGTTTCGCCCGTTCCTCCAACCTC
GACGACTCCCGCATGACCTCGATGCGCAGGCGCTCGACCTGGTGCATCAGCTCATCAGCGCGCCGCTGCT
TCTCGGCAATAGCATTCCGCTGCGCGACCAGCTCCTGGTCTACGTTCGGCAGCTCGTCGATCCACGGCAT
GAACTTATCGGTCATCGGATTGGCCTCCGGTAATTGACCTGGGAATCTACCCGGCCTCAAAACAAGAATA
GGGCATAATGCCCTAACTTGTCAAGCAATTTTAGCTAAACAATTGAGGGGATTCAGCGAGGCGTCATGCT
TGAAAACACCTTTCCCCTGGCGTGCAATCAGCTTGTCCCGGCGGCAGCGCACTGCCGCAGCGCGGCCAGC
AAGGTGCCTTGCTCGATCCGCTGTCGTTCCTCCGGCGTAATGCAATCGCCGCAGATACCGCCCAGCTCTT
CGCGCAGGGCGTCCGCCCCGATCAGGCTGCGGCTAAGGGTCGAAATGGACTTACCGCAGCGGCGGCAATT
GGTGGTGACAATCTCGATCTTGCGGTTGGGCATGGCCCTATCTCCTTGAGAGAGGCCCGACCGTAGCCGG
GCCTCGTTCCGTTACCAGCCTGCGCGAGCCTTCGCGCGTTCGACTTCCTGGGTGGACCAGTGGCCCTTTG
CTTCACCCTCCAGGGTGCAACCTTGCAGGTACGCCTTGTGCCGCAGCTCTTCGGCCTGGCGGGTAAGCTC
TGCCGCCTGCTCCATCAGCGCCGCGATCTGGTCACGACGGGCCAGAAAATCCGTGGCGGCCGCGCCGGGC
AGCTCATCGAGCCAAGACATGATCTTGCTTTTCATCGGGGTTGATCCTCCGGTTGCTGACCTGGGCGAAG
TGCCCGGCCTTGGATTGCTATATTAGGGCATTATGCCCTAGATAGTCAAGGAAATTTAGCTAAACAATTT
GCGGCGGGCGCACGAAAAAACCCGGCTTGCGGGCCGGGCTGCTGGCAGCATATCGCAACGATCAGGGTTG
GCGGTTTTAGCCGCTAAAGTCCTCTCCCTTGGCGTAAAGTCCTGCGGGCGTCAGCCCTGGCCTTTCCAGA
TCGCCCCAATCCCCGCTAGATCGCAAAGGATCGCCCAGGCGGCATAGGGGATCGGCGAATCCTCGCCAAC
CCAACGCCGCACCGTGCGGTCGCCCTTGGCACCCAAGCCCAAGATGCGCGCAGCCTGTCCGCCGGTGAGG
CCGGCCAAGTGCAAGACTTCCCGGATTTCTGCGCCGGTCGGCTGCACCCAGCGTTCCGCCGGGCGCAGGC
ACTCAAGCCGGATATTCACGTCGCTCATGCTGCTTTTCTCCTAATCGTTATCAAATGGCGGCCCGCAATT
GGTCGTAGCCGTAGCACGACTCGATGCAACGCGGGTCATATTCACAAACCTTTCTACCGTTGCGATTGAT
GCGATAGCGCGGCGGCTTGTCGTCGTGCGCCCACACCTGTCGCGTTTCGGGACTGATCTTCGTAATGATG
ACGTGCTTCCCGATTTCCTTGGCAAAAACCGGGTGATGCACGCTCACAATCTCGCACCGCAGGCCAGGAA
AGAACGTCGCCGGCCACGCCGGCGCGTCTTCGTCCTTGGCCGGCTCCGGCTCCGGCTTGGCCGGTGTAAC
CGGCTCCCTGCGCTGCCCGGCCGGCTCCTGAGCTTTCGCACGCGCGGCCGCGAGCTTCGCCTTGGCGCTG
GCCGCCCATTTGCGGGCGATGAATGCCTGGTGCGCCGGCAGCACGGCATCAACCCAGGCGAAGCCCGGCG
GCAGTTCGTCCGGCTTCCGCCAGTCCTCGACCACGGCCCGCACGCGGCGCGGCGGTGGCGTGATACCCGC
GAGCCACGCCGGCAGTGGCTCGTCGGCAAGGCGGTCCTGGTCGCGGGCGTCCAGATACCGGCGATGCGAG
CGCAACAGGGCGCGCAAAACCCCGTCCGCTACCTGGTCCACCGTCATGCCGCCGCGCGCATGGTCGTAAT
GGGACCGATAGCCCGTTTCGGAAATAAAAGGGGTCTGACGCTCAGTGGAACGAAAACTCACGTTAAGGGA
TTTTGGTCATGAGATTATCAAAAAGGATCTTCACCTAGATCCTTTTAAATTAAAAATGAAGTTTTAAATC
AATCTAAAGTATATATGAGTAAACTTGGTCTGACAGTTACCAATGCTTAATCAGTGAGGCACCTATCTCA
GCGATCTGTCTATTTCGTTCATCCATAGTTGCCTGACTCCCCGTCGTGTAGATAACTACGATACGGGAGG
GCTTACCATCTGGCCCCAGTGCTGCAATGATACCGCGAGATCCACGCTCACCGGCTCCAGATTTATCAGC
AATAAACCAGCCAGCCGGAAGGGCCGAGCGCAGAAGTGGTCCTGCAACTTTATCCGCCTCCATCCAGTCT
ATTAATCCACCTGGCGGCGTTGTGACAATTTACCGAACAACTCCGCGGCCGGGAAGCCGATCTCGGCTTG
AACGAATTGTTAGGTGGCGGTACTTGGGTCGATATCAAAGTGCATCACTTCTTCCCGTATGCCCAACTTT
GTATAGAGAGCCACTGCGGGATCGTCACCGTAATCTGCTTGCACGTAGATCACATAAGCACCAAGCGCGT
TGGCCTCATGCTTGAGGAGATTGATGAGCGCGGTGGCAATGCCCTGCCTCCGGTGCTCTCCGGAGACTGC
GAGATCATAGATATAGATCTCACTACGCGGCTGCTCAAACTTGGGCAGAACGTAAGCCGCGAGAGCGCCA
ACAACCGCTTCTTGGTCGAAGGCAGCAAGCGCGATGAATGTCTTACTACGGAGCAAGTTCCCGAGGTAAT
CGGAGTCCGGCTGATGTTGGGAGTAGGTGGCTACGTCTCCGAACTCACGACCGAAAAGATCAAGAGCAGC
CCGCATGGATTTGACTTGGTCAGGGCCGAGCCTACATGTGCGAATGATGCCCATACTTGAGCCACCTAAC
TTTGTTTTAGGGCGACTGCCCTGCTGCGTAACATCGTTGCTGCTGCGTAACATCGTTGCTGCTCCATAAC
ATCAAACATCGACCCACGGCGTAACGCGCTTGCTGCTTGGATGCCCGAGGCATAGACTGTACAAAAAAAC
AGTCATAACAAGCCATGAAAACCGCCACTGCGCCGTTACCACCGCTGCGTTCGGTCAAGGTTCTGGACCA
GTTGCGTGAGCGCATACGCTACTTGCATTACAGTTTACGAACCGAACAGGCTTATGTCAACTGGGTTCGT
GCCTTCATCCGTTTCCACGGTGTGCGTCCATGGGCAAATATTATACGCAAGGCGACAAGGTGCTGATGCC
GCTGGCGATTCAGGTTCATCATGCCGTTTGTGATGGCTTCCATGTCGGCAGGAATTCGAATTCATACCCA
CCGGCTCCAACTGCGCGGCCTGCGGCCTTGCCCCATCAATTTTTTTAATTTTCTCTGGGGAAAAGCCTCC
GGCCTGCGGCCTGCGCGCTTCGCTTGCCGGTTGGACACCAAGTGGAAGGCGGGTCAAGGCTCGCGCAGCG
ACCGCGCAGCGGCTTGGCCTTGACGCGCCTGGAACGACCCAAGCCTATGCGAGTGGGGGCAGTCGAAGGG
CGAAGCCCGCCCGCCTGCCCCCCGAGCCTCACGGCGGCGAGTGCGGGGGTTCCAAGGGGGCAGCGCCACC
TTGGGCAAGGCCGAAGGCCGCGCAGTCGATCAACAAGCCCCGGAGGGGCCACTTTTTGCCGGAGGGGGAG
CCGCGCCGAAGGCGTGGGGGAACCCCGCAGGGGTGCCCTTCTTTGGGCACCAAAGAACTAGATATAGGGC
GAAATGCGAAAGACTTAAAAATCAACAACTTAAAAAAGGGGGGTACGCAACAGCTCATTGCGGCACCCCC
CGCAATAGCTCATTGCGTAGGTTAAAGAAAATCTGTAATTGACTGCCACTTTTACGCAACGCATAATTGT
TGTCGCGCTGCCGAAAAGTTGCAGCTGATTGCGCATGGTGCCGCAACCGTGCGGCACCCCTACCGCATGG
AGATAAGCATGGCCACGCAGTCCAGAGAAATCGGCATTCAAGCCAAGAACAAGCCCGGTCACTGGGTGCA
AACGGAACGCAAAGCGCATGAGGCGTGGGCCGGGCTTATTGCGAGGAAACCCACGGCGGCAATGCTGCTG
CATCACCTCGTGGCGCAGATGGGCCACCAGAACGCCGTGGTGGTCAGCCAGAAGACACTTTCCAAGCTCA
TCGGACGTTCTTTGCGGACGGTCCAATACGCAGTCAAGGACTTGGTGGCCGAGCGCTGGATCTCCGTCGT
GAAGCTCAACGGCCCCGGCACCGTGTCGGCCTACGTGGTCAATGACCGCGTGGCGTGGGGCCAGCCCCGC
GACCAGTTGCGCCTGTCGGTGTTCAGTGCCGCCGTGGTGGTTGATCACGACGACCAGGACGAATCGCTGT
TGGGGCATGGCGACCTGCGCCGCATCCCGACCCTGTATCCGGGCGAGCAGCAACTACCGACCGGCCCCGG
CGAGGAGCCGCCCAGCCAGCCCGGCATTCCGGGCATGGAACCAGACCTGCCAGCCTTGACCGAAACGGAG
GAATGGGAACGGCGCGGGCAGCAGCGCCTGCCGATGCCCGATGAGCCGTGTTTTCTGGACGATGGCGAGC
CGTTGGAGCCGCCGACACGGGTCACGCTGCCGCGCCGGTAGCACTTGGGTTGCGCAGCAACCCGTAAGTG
CGCTGTTCCAGACTATCGGCTGTAGCCGCCTCGCCGCCCTATACCTTGTCTGCCTCCCCGCGTTGCGTCG
CGGTGCATGGAGCCGGGCCACCTCGACCTGAATGGAAGCCGGCGGCACCTCGCTAACGGATTCACCGTTT
TTATCAGGCTCTGGGAGGCAGAATAAATGATCATATCGTCAATTATTACCTCCACGGGGAGAGCCTGAGC
AAACTGGCCTCAGGCATTTGAGAAGCACACGGTCACACTGCTTCCGGTAGTCAATAAACCGGTAAACCAG
CAATAGACATAAGCGGCTATTTAACGACCCTGCCCTGAACCGACGACCGGGTCGAATTTGCTTTCGAATT
TCTGCCATTCATCCGCTTATTATCACTTATTCAGGCGTAGCACCAGGCGTTTAACTTAATTAATAAGAGC
TTGGTGAGCGCTAGGAGTCACTGCCAGGTATCGTTTGAACACGGCATTAGTCAGGGAAGTCATAACACAG
TCCTTTCCCGCAATTTTCTTTTTCTATTACTCTTGGCCTCCTCTAGTACACTCTATATTTTTTTATGCCT
CGGTAATGATTTTCATTTTTTTTTTTCCACCTAGCGGATGACTCTTTTTTTTTCTTAGCGATTGGCATTA
TCACATAATGAATTATACATTATATAAAGTAATGTGATTTCTTCGAAGAATATACTAAAAAATGAGCAGG
CAAGATAAACGAAGGCAAAGATGACAGAGCAGAAAGCCCTAGTAAAGCGTATTACAAATGAAACCAAGAT
TCAGATTGCGATCTCTTTAAAGGGTGGTCCCCTAGCGATAGAGCACTCGATCTTCCCAGAAAAAGAGGCA
GAAGCAGTAGCAGAACAGGCCACACAATCGCAAGTGATTAACGTCCACACAGGTATAGGGTTTCTGGACC
ATATGATACATGCTCTGGCCAAGCATTCCGGCTGGTCGCTAATCGTTGAGTGCATTGGTGACTTACACAT
AGACGACCATCACACCACTGAAGACTGCGGGATTGCTCTCGGTCAAGCTTTTAAAGAGGCCCTAGGGGCC
GTGCGTGGAGTAAAAAGGTTTGGATCAGGATTTGCGCCTTTGGATGAGGCACTTTCCAGAGCGGTGGTAG
ATCTTTCGAACAGGCCGTACGCAGTTGTCGAACTTGGTTTGCAAAGGGAGAAAGTAGGAGATCTCTCTTG
CGAGATGATCCCGCATTTTCTTGAAAGCTTTGCAGAGGCTAGCAGAATTACCCTCCACGTTGATTGTCTG
CGAGGCAAGAATGATCATCACCGTAGTGAGAGTGCGTTCAAGGCTCTTGCGGTTGCCATAAGAGAAGCCA
CCTCGCCCAATGGTACCAACGATGTTCCCTCCACCAAAGGTGTTCTTATGTAGTGACACCGATTATTTAA
AGCTGCAGCATACGATATATATACATGTGTATATATGTATACCTATGAATGTCAGTAAGTATGTATACGA
ACAGTATGATACTGAAGATGACAAGGTAATGCATCATTCTATACGTGTCATTCTGAACGAGGCGCGCTTT
CCTATCACGTGCTATAAAAATAATTATAATTTAAATTTTTTAATATAAATATATAAATTAAAAATAGAAA
GTAAAAAAAGAAATTAAAGAAAAAATAGTTTTTGTTTTCCGAAGATGTAAATCTAGAGACTCTAGGGGGA
TCGCCAACAAATACTACCTTTTATCTTGCTCTTCCTGCTCTCAGGTATTAATGCCGAATTGTTTCATCTT
GTCTGTGTAGAAGACCACACACGAAAATCCTGTGATTTTACATTTTACTTATCGTTAATCGAATGTATAT
CTATTTAATCTGCTTTTCTTGTCTAATAAATATATATGTAAAGTACGCTTTTTGTTGAAATTTTTTAAAC
CTTTGTTTATTTTTTTTTCTTCATTCCGTAACTCTTCTACCTTCTTTATTTACTTTCTAAAATCCAAATA
CAAAACATAAAAATAAATAAACACAGAGTAAATTCCCAAATTATTCCATCATTAAAAGATACGAGGCGCG
TGTAAGTTACAGGCAAGCGATCCACTAGTATCTTCCGCTGCATAACCCTGCTTCGGGGTCATTATAGCGA
TTTTTTCGGTATATCCATCCTTTTTCGCACGATATACAGGATTTTGCCAAAGGGTTCGTGTAGACTTTCC
TTGGTGTATCCAACGGCGTCAGCCGGGCAGGATAGGTGAAGTAGGCCCACCCGCGAGCGGGTGTTCCTTC
TTCACTGTCCCTTATTCGCACCTGGCGGTGCTCAACGGGAATCCTGCTCTGCGAGGCTGGCCGGCTACCG
CCGGCGTAACAGATGAGGGCAAGCGGATGGCTGATGAAACCAAGCCAACCAGGAAGGGCAGCCCACCTAT
CAAGGTGTACTGCCTTCCAGACGAACGAAGAGCGATTGAGGAAAAGGCGGCGGCGGCCGGCATGAGCCTG
TCGGCCTACCTGCTGGCCGTCGGCCAGGGCTACAAAATCACGGGCGTCGTGGACTATGAGCACGTCCGCG
AGCTGGCCCGCATCAATGGCGACCTGGGCCGCCTGGGCGGCCTGCTGAAACTCTGGCTCACCGACGACCC
GCGCACGGCGCGGTTCGGTGATGCCACGATCCTCGCCCTGCTGGCGAAGATCGAAGAGAAGCAGGACGAG
CTTGGCAAGGTCATGATGGGCGTGGTCCGCCCGAGGGCAGAGCCATGACTTTTTTAGCCGCTAAAACGGC
CGGGGGGTGCGCGTGATTGCCAAGCACGTCCCCATGCGCTCCATCAAGAAGAGGCACTTCGAGCTGTAAG
TACATCACCGACGAGCAAGGCAAGACGATCGAGCTCACTAGCTTGATTGGGATATCTCGCTCGTGCTTGT
CGCGTGCTATGTCTTTTAGGGTACTTTGAACCTACGTTCGTACTTGTATAATATGATCATCGTATTATCG
TTTTTCATCCGTCCAGCGCAAAATGCATTAGCAGCTAGTCCTAGCGTGCGGAGCTACCTGGACAGGTGCA
TGACGGATGCGTGTCCTTCAGTGACTTTCTAATTAACAGTAACTTCTTTACTTATGTTTCAGTTTGTAAG
AAGCGGGATTCGCTAGTCGGTTGACATCTGATTGGACTGCGTCGGCACATGAAAACTACATTGTGAAATC
TGCTAAAACTCCGGGTATCTCTGACACAAAACGATTCGGCTTCGCAATTTCAACATTACGGTCAAGGCTA
ACGTATCTTTCTCGGTCAACTTCAGATTATGCCGATTAAATTGTCGTAGCTTTCAAGGCGTTTTGAGTAC
TGCGGCAGTTGTTGAACCTGCAAGGAGAAGATCTCGACAACAGAATAAAGCGAAAAATGCTAATAATGCA
CTAACACTCAGGCCTCCCTCATAATCTCTGTTTGAGTTTACCAACAACACATATATACATTTCGACAAAA
TGACCACTCTTGACGACACGGCTTACCGGTACCGCACCAGTGTCCCGGGGGACGCCGAGGCCATCGAGGC
ACTGGATGGGTCCTTCACCACCGACACCGTCTTCCGCGTCACCGCCACCGGGGACGGCTTCACCCTGCGG
GAGGTGCCGGTGGACCCGCCCCTGACCAAGGTGTTCCCCGACGACGAATCGGACGACGAATCGGACGACG
GGGAGGACGGCGACCCGGACTCCCGGACGTTCGTCGCGTACGGGGACGACGGCGACCTGGCGGGCTTCGT
GGTCGTCTCGTACTCCGGCTGGAACCGCCGGCTGACCGTCGAGGACATCGAGGTCGCCCCGGAGCACCGG
GGGCACGGGGTCGGGCGCGCGTTGATGGGGCTCGCGACGGAGTTCGCCCGCGAGCGGGGCGCCGGGCACC
TCTGGCTGGAGGTCACCAACGTCAACGCACCGGCGATCCACGCGTACCGGCGGATGGGGTTCACCCTCTG
CGGCCTGGACACCGCCCTGTACGACGGCACCGCCTCGGACGGCGAGCAGGCGCTCTACATGAGCATGCCC
TGCCCCTGATTTTGTTACATTTACTGACTTCAAGGAGTCGAGGAATCGATACTGCCGTCGTTTCCAGGAT
CCGAGGTTTCATAAACTCTGTTAACGTTATAGAAACAGACTTACCTCTCCTACGCCATTCACGTAATATT
CGCAATATGCTATTCTTCCTCTGAAGACCAGGTTTATGTGCTGCCTGAAACTATTTCAATAAGTCAGCTG
CACTTGCACAGGGTTTCACAAGGAAAGCGTGTCTTTTTTTCCAACGTAGGCGTCGCTTTCGTCTGACTCT
TACTCTTACATTCACAGCCAATACTTACAATTAGTAAAAAACCTGTGCTCGAGAGTGAAAACTCTAGGAG
TGCGGTTGGAACGTTGGCCCAGCCAGATACTCCCGATCACGAGCAGGACGCCGATGATTTGAAGCGCACT
CAGCGTCTGATCCAAGAACAACCATCCTAGCAACACGGCGGTCCCCGGGCTGAGAAAGCCCAGTAAGGAA
ACAACTGTAGGTTCGAGTCGCGAGATCCCCCGGAACCAAAGGAAGTAGGTTAAACCCGCTCCGATCAGGC
CGAGCCACGCCAGGCCGAGAACATTGGTTCCTGTAGGCATCGGGATTGGCGGATCAAACACTAAAGCTAC
TGGAACGAGCAGAAGTCCTCCGGCCGCCAGTTGCCAGGCGGTAAAGGTGAGCAGAGGCACGGGAGGTTGC
CACTTGCGGGTCAGCACGGTTCCGAACGCCATGGAAACCGCCCCCGCCAGGCCCGCTGCGACGCCGACAG
GATCTAGCGCTGCGTTTGGTGTCAACACCAACAGCGCCACGCCCGCAGTTCCGCAAATAGCCCCCAGGAC
CGCCATCAATCGTATCGGGCTACCTAGCAGAGCGGCAGAGATAAACACGACCATCAGCGGCTGCACAGCG
CCTATCGTCGCCGCGACCCCGCCCGGCAGGCGGTAGACCGAAATAAACAACAAGCTCCAGAATAGCGAAA
TATTAAGTGCGCCGAGGATGAAGATGCGCATCCACCAGATTCCCGTTGGAATCTGTCGGACGATCATCAC
GAGCAATAAACCCGCCGGCAACGCCCGCAGCAGCATACCGGCGACCCCTCGGCCTCGCTGTTCGGGCTCC
ACGAAAACGCCGGACAGATGCGCCTTGTGAGCGTCCTTGGGGCCGTCCTCCTGTTTGAAGACCGACAGCC
CAATGATCTCGCCGTCGATGTAGGCGCCGAACGCCACGGCATCTCGCAACCGTTCAGCGAACGCCTCCAT
GGGCTTTTTCTCCTCGTGCTCGTAAACGGACCCGAACATCTCTGGAGCTTTCTTCAGGGCCGACAATCGG
ATCTCGCGGAAATCCTGCACGTCGGCCGCTCCAAGCCGTCGAATCTGAGCCTTAATCACAATTGTCAATT
TTAATCCTCTGTTTATCGGCAGTTCGTAGAGCGCGCCGTGCGTCCCGAGCGATACTGAGCGAAGCAAGTG
CGTCGAGCAGTGCCCGCTTGTTCCTGAAATGCCAGTAAAGCGCTGGCTGCTGAACCCCCAGCCGGAACTG
ACCCCACAAGGCCCTAGCGTTTGCAATGCACCAGGTCATCATTGACCCAGGCGTGTTCCACCAGGCCGCT
GCCTCGCAACTCTTCGCAGGCTTCGCCGACCTGCTCGCGCCACTTCTTCACGCGGGTGGAATCCGATCCG
CACATGAGGCGGAAGGTTTCCAGCTTGAGCGGGTACGGCTCCCGGTGCGAGCTGAAATAGTCGAACATCC
GTCGGGCCGTCGGCGACAGCTTGCGGTACTTCTCCCATATGAATTTCGTGTAGTGGTCGCCAGCAAACAG
CACGACGATTTCCTCGTCGATCAGGACCTGGCAACGGGACGTTTTCTTGCCACGGTCCAGGACGCGGAAG
CGGTGCAGCAGCGACACCGATTCCAGGTGCCCAACGCGGTCGGACGTGAAGCCCATCGCCGTCGCCTGTA
GGCGCGACAGGCATTCCTCGGCCTTCGTGTAATACCGGCCATTGATCGACCAGCCCAGGTCCTGGCAAAG
CTCGTAGAACGTGAAGGTGATCGGCTCGCCGATAGGGGTGCGCTTCGCGTACTCCAACACCTGCTGCCAC
ACCAGTTCGTCATCGTCGGCCCGCAGCTCGACGCCGGTGTAGGTGATCTTCACGTCCTTGTTGACGTGGA
AAATGACCTTGTTTTGCAGCGCCTCGCGCGGGATTTTCTTGTTGCGCGTGGTGAACAGGGCAGAGCGGGC
CGTGTCGTTTGGCATCGCTCGCATCGTGTCCGGCCACGGCGCAATATCGAACAAGGAAAGCTGCATTTCC
TTGATCTGCTGCTTCGTGTGTTTCAGCAACGCGGCCTGCTTGGCCTCGCTGACCTGTTTTGCCAGGTCCT
CGCCGGCGGTTTTTCGCTTCTTGGTCGTCATAGTTCCTCGCGTGTCGATGGTCATCGACTTCGCCAAACC
TGCCGCCTCCTGTTCGAGACGACGCGAACGCTCCACGGCGGCCGATGGCGCGGGCAGGGCAGGGGGAGCC
AGTTGCACGCTGTCGCGCTCGATCTTGGCCGTAGCTTGCTGGACCATCGAGCCGACGGACTGGAAGGTTT
CGCGGGGCGCACGCATGACGGTGCGGCTTGCGATGGTTTCGGCATCCTCGGCGGAAAACCCCGCGTCGAT
CAGTTCTTGCCTGTATGCCTTCCGGTCAAACGTCCGATTCATTCACCCTCCTTGCGGGATTGCCCCGACT
CACGCCGGGGCAATGTGCCCTTATTCCTGATTTGACCCGCCTGGTGCCTTGGTGTCCAGATAATCCACCT
TATCGGCAATGAAGTCGGTCCCGTAGACCGTCTGGCCGTCCTTCTCGTACTTGGTATTCCGAATCTTGCC
CTGCACGAATACCAGCGACCCCTTGCCCAAATACTTGCCGTGGGCCTCGGCCTGAGAGCCAAAACACTTG
ATGCGGAAGAAGTCGGTGCGCTCCTGCTTGTCGCCGGCATCGTTGCGCCACTCTTCATTAACCGCTATAT
CGAAAATTGCTTGCGGCTTGTTAGAATTGCCATGACGTACCTCGGTGTCACGGGTAAGATTACCGATAAA
CTGGAACTGATTATGGCTCATATCGAAAGTCTCCTTGAGAAAGGAGACTCTAGTTTAGCTAAACATTGGT
TCCGCTGTCAAGAACTTTAGCGGCTAAAATTTTGCGGGCCGCGACCAAAGGTGCGAGGGGCGGCTTCCGC
TGTGTACAACCAGATATTTTTCACCAACATCCTTCGTCTGCTCGATGAGCGGGGCATGACGAAACATGAG
CTGTCGGAGAGGGCAGGGGTTTCAATTTCGTTTTTATCAGACTTAACCAACGGTAAGGCCAACCCCTCGT
TGAAGGTGATGGAGGCCATTGCCGACGCCCTGGAAACTCCCCTACCTCTTCTCCTGGAGTCCACCGACCT
TGACCGCGAGGCACTCGCGGAGATTGCGGGTCATCCTTTCAAGAGCAGCGTGCCGCCCGGATACGAACGC
ATCAGTGTGGTTTTGCCGTCACATAAGGCGTTTATCGTAAAGAAATGGGGCGACGACACCCGAAAAAAGC
TGCGTGGAAGGCTCTGACGCCAAGGGTTAGGGCTTGCACTTCCTTCTTTAGCCGCTAAAACGGCCCCTTC
TCTGCGGGCCGTCGGCTCGCGCATCATATCGACATCCTCAACGGAAGCCGTGCCGCGAATGGCATCGGGC
GGGTGCGCTTTGACAGTTGTTTTCTATCAGAACCCCTACGTCGTGCGGTTCGATTAGCTGTTTGTCTTGC
AGGCTAAACACTTTCGGTATATCGTTTGCCTGTGCGATAATGTTGCTAATGATTTGTTGCGTAGGGGTTA
CTGAAAAGTGAGCGGGAAAGAAGAGTTTCAGACCATCAAGGAGCGGGCCAAGCGCAAGCTGGAACGCGAC
ATGGGTGCGGACCTGTTGGCCGCGCTCAACGACCCGAAAACCGTTGAAGTCATGCTCAACGCGGACGGCA
AGGTGTGGCACGAACGCCTTGGCGAGCCGATGCGGTACATCTGCGACATGCGGCCCAGCCAGTCGCAGGC
GATTATAGAAACGGTGGCCGGATTCCACGGCAAAGAGGTCACGCGGCATTCGCCCATCCTGGAAGGCGAG
TTCCCCTTGGATGGCAGCCGCTTTGCCGGCCAATTGCCGCCGGTCGTGGCCGCGCCAACCTTTGCGATCC
GCAAGCGCGCGGTCGCCATCTTCACGCTGGAACAGTACGTCGAGGCGGGCATCATGACCCGCGAGCAATA
CGAGGTCATTAAAAGCGCCGTCGCGGCGCATCGAAACATCCTCGTCATTGGCGGTACTGGCTCGGGCAAG
ACCACGCTCGTCAACGCGATCATCAATGAAATGGTCGCCTTCAACCCGTCTGAGCGCGTCGTCATCATCG
AGGACACCGGCGAAATCCAGTGCGCCGCAGAGAACGCCGTCCAATACCACACCAGCATCGACGTCTCGAT
GACGCTGCTGCTCAAGACAACGCTGCGTATGCGCCCCGACCGCATCCTGGTCGGTGAGGTACGTGGCCCC
GAAGCCCTTGATCTGTTGATGGCCTGGAACACCGGGCATGAAGGAGGTGCCGCCACCCTGCACGCAAACA
ACCCCAAAGCGGGCCTGAGCCGGCTCGCCATGCTTATCAGCATGCACCCGGATTCACCGAAACCCATTGA
GCCGCTGATTGGCGAGGCGGTTCATGTGGTCGTCCATATCGCCAGGACCCCTAGCGGCCGTCGAGTGCAA
GAAATTCTCGAAGTTCTTGGTTACGAGAACGGCCAGTACATCACCAAAACCCTGTAAGGAGTATTTCCAA
TGACAACGGCTGTTCCGTTCCGTCTGACCATGAATCGCGGCATTTTGTTCTACCTTGCCGTGTTCTTCGT
TCTCGCTCTCGCGTTATCCGCGCATCCGGCGATGGCC
[234 nt withheld, positions 17538-17771]
GCCGAAATCGCGGCCCTCGGCAACGGGGCGCTGCACCAGGTGCAAGTCGCGGCGGCGGATGCCGTGCGTG
CGGTAGCGGCTGGACGGCTCGCCTAATCATGGCTCTGCGCACGATCCCCATCCGTCGCGCAGGCAACCGA
GAAAACCTGTTCATGGGTGGTGATCGTGAACTGGTGATGTTCTCGGGCCTGATGGCGTTTGCGCTGATTT
TCAGCGCCCAAGAGCTGCGGGCCACCGTGGTCGGTCTGATCCTGTGGTTCGGGGCGCTCTATGCGTTCCG
AATCATGGCGAAGGCCGATCCGAAGATGCGGTTCGTGTACCTGCGTCACCGCCGGTACAAGCCGTATTAC
CCGGCCCGCTCGACCCCGTTCCGCGAGAACACCAATAGCCAAGGGAAGCAATACCGATGATCCAAGCAAT
TGCGATTGCAATCGCGGGCCTCGGCGCGCTTCTGTTGTTCATCCTCTTCGCCCGCATCCGCGCGGTCGAT
GCCGAACTGAAACTGAAAAAGCATCGTTCCAAGGACGCCGGCCTGGCCGATCTGCTCAACTACGCCGCTG
TCGTCGATGACGGCGTAATCGTGGGCAAGAACGGCAGCTTTATGGCTGCCTGGCTGTACGAGGGCGATGA
CAACGCAAGCAGCACCGACCAGCAGCGCGAAGTAGTGTCCGCCCGCATCAACCAGGCCCTCGCGGGCCTG
GGAAGTGGGTGGATGATCCATGTGGACGCCGTGCGGCGTCCTGCTCCGAACTACGCGGAGCGGGGCCTGT
CGGCGTTCCCTGACCGTCTGACGGCAGCGATTGAAGAAGAGCGCCGGCGGCATTTCGAGAGCCTGGGAAC
GATGTACGAGGGCTATTTCGTCCTCACCTTGACCTGGTTCTCGCCGCTGCTCGCCCAGCGCAAGTTCGTC
GAGCTGATGTTTGACGACGACGCGACCGCACCGGATCGCAAGGCGCGCACGCGGGGCCTCATCGACCAAT
TCAAGCGTGACGTGCGCAGCATCGAGTCGCGCCTGTCGTCGGCCGTGTCGCTCACTCGCTTGAAGGGGCA
CAAGATCGTCAACGAGGACGGCACGACCGTCACGCATGACGACTTCCTGCGCTGGCTGCAATTCTGCGTG
ACGGGCCTGCACCATCCGGTGCAGCTCCCCAGCAACCCGATGTACCTGGACGCCCTGGTCGGCGGACAGG
AAATGTGGGGCGGGGTAGTGCCCAAGGTCGGCCGCAAGTTCGTCCAGGTGGTCGCTCTCGAAGGCTTCCC
CTTGGAGTCCTATCCCGGCATCCTGACGGCGCTCGGCGAGCTGCCCTGCGAGTATCGGTGGTCGAGCCGG
TTCATCTTCATGGACCAGCACGAAGCCGTGAAGCACCTCGACAAGTTCCGCAAGAAGTGGCGGCAGAAGA
TTCGCGGCTTCTTCGACCAGGTGTTCAACACGAACACCGGCCCGGTCGATCAGGACGCGCTTTCGATGGT
GGCCGATGCTGAGGCGGCCATTGCCGAAGTCAACAGCGGCATCGTGGCCGTGGGCTACTACACCAGCGTC
GTCGTGCTGATGGATGAGGACCGCACGCGCCTGGAAGCTGCGGCCCGCGATGTTGAAAAGGCCGTCAACC
GGTTGGGCTTTGCCGCGCGCATCGAGTCCATCAACACCCTGGACGCCTTCCTTGGTAGTTTGCCGGGCCA
CGGCGTGGAAAACGTCCGCCGGCCGCTCATCAACACGATGAACCTGGCCGACCTACTGCCGACCAGCACC
ATCTGGACCGGCAACGCGAACGCGCCATGCCCGATGTACCCGCCGCTGTCGCCGGCGCTCATGCACTGCG
TCACGCAAGGATCAACGCCGTTCCGGCTGAACCTGCACGTGCGCGACCTCGGCCACACCTTTATGTTCGG
GCCGACCGGCGCAGGTAAATCGACGCACCTGGCGATCCTCGCCGCGCAGCTCCGTCGCTATGCCGGCATG
TCGATCTTCGCCTTTGACAAGGGCATGTCGATGTACCCGCTGGCCGCCGGCATCCGTGCGGCCACGAAGG
GCACCAGCGGCCTGCACTTCACCGTGGCGGCCGACGACGAACGCCTGGCGTTCTGCCCGTTGCAGTTCCT
GAGCACCAAGGGCGACCGTGCTTGGGCGATGGAGTGGATCGACACCATCCTGGCGTTGAACGGCGTCGAA
ACGACCCCGGCCCAGCGCAACGAAATCGGCAACGCGATCATGAGCATGCACGCCAGCGGCGCGCGCACGC
TCTCCGAGTTCAGCGTGACGATTCAGGATGAGGCGATCCGCGAGGCGATCCGCCAGTACACCGTCGATGG
CGCAATGGGCCATCTGCTCGACGCCGAAGAGGACGGCTTGGCGCTGTCCGACTTTACAGTGTTCGAGATC
GAAGAGCTGATGAACCTCGGCGAGAAATTCGCCCTGCCTGTGTTGCTCTACCTGTTCCGCCGTATCGAGC
GCGCCCTGACGGGCCAGCCGGCCGTCATCATCCTGGACGAAGCCTGGTTGATGCTCGGCCACCCGGCATT
CCGCGCGAAGATCAGGGAATGGCTCAAGGTGCTGCGTAAGGCCAACTGCCTTGTGCTGATGGCAACGCAG
AGCCTGTCCGACGCCGCCAACAGCGGCATCCTGGACGTGATCGTGGAATCGACCGCGACCAAGATTTTCC
TGCCGAATATTTACGCCAGGGATGAGGACACGGCGGCCCTGTACCGCCGCATGGGCCTGAACGCTCGCCA
GATCGAGATTCTGGCCCAGGCCGTTCCCAAGCGTCAGTACTACTACGTGTCGGAAAACGGCCGCCGTCTC
TACGACCTGGCACTTGGCCCGCTCGCGCTCGCGTTCGTCGGCGCATCCGACAAGGAATCCGTCGCCATCA
TCAAGAACCTGGAAGCCAAGTTCGGCGACCAGTGGGTGGATGAATGGCTGCGTGGCCGGGGCCTCGCCCT
TGATGAATACCTGGAGGCAGCATGAGGCACTGAATTATGAAAAAGGAACTGTTTGCTTTGGTCCTGGCCG
CGTCCGTTAGCGTGCCTGCATTTGCCGCCGATCCCGGCGCGGACCTGACTGACCTCTATTTTTCCGGCAA
GAACCCGGAGCTGACCGCGCAAGAGCGGGCGGCCATCGCCATCGCCAAGAAGTGGGAGGCGGGTACCGCC
GGCATGCGGCCGGTGGCCGGCCCCGGTGGTTCGGTGCGCTTCCTGTTCGGCGCGCAGCAGCCGAGCATCG
TATGCGCCGTGCTGCAAGTGTGCGACGTGGCCCTGCAACCCGGCGAGCAAGTCAACTCGATCAACCTGGG
CGACACCGCCCGTTGGACGGTCGAGCCGGCCATTACCGGCAGCGGCGCGAACGAAACCCAGCACCTCATC
ATCAAGCCGATGGATGTGGGCCTGGAAACCAGCCTGGTCGTGACCACGGACCGCCGCAGCTACCACATGC
GCCTGCGCTCGCATCGCACGCAGTACATGCCGCAGGTGTCGTTCACCTACCCGGAAGATGCCCTTGCGAA
GTGGGACGCCATCAAGAACCGCGAACAGCGGGATCGCGTCGAGAAAACCATTCCGCAGACCGGCGAGTAC
CTGGGCAACCTGAGCTTCAACTACTCCGTCAGCGGGTCCACGTCGTGGAAGCCGGTGCGCGTCTACAACG
ACGGCAAGAAAACCATCATCCAGATGCCGCACTCGATGGAACAGACCGAAGCGCCGACGCTCCTGGTCGT
TCGCAGGGAGGGCGGCCTGTTCTCCGACGATGAAACGGTGATGGTCAACTACCGGGTCCAGGGCGACCGC
TACATCGTCGATACGATTTTCGACAAGGCCATCCTCATCGCGGGCGTGGGCAGCAGCCAGGACCGCGTGA
CCATTTCAAGGGGGAACTAAACCATGCGTAAGATTCTGACCGTCATCGCACTCGCGGCCACGTTGGCCGG
CTGCGCGACCTCCAAGTACGGCAGCTTCGTCCAGGACGCGCCGGCCGCCTACAACCAGACCATTGCGACC
GACGCGGTGAAGCAGCTCGTCAAGCTCTACCCGCCGGCGCAAACCAAGCTGGAATTGCAGCAGGCTACGC
CCGATCCGTTCGGCATTGCCCTGGTCACTGACCTTCGCGCCCAGGGCTATGCTGTCATGGAGTACAAGCC
CGACGGCAACGCGGCCGCAGCTCCGGCTGCTGCGTCCTCGGCCGCTGCGAAGCCGGCAACGCCGCAAGCC
CAGGGCGGCTATCCGCTGCGCTACGTGCTGGACCAATTCAGCGACAGCAACCTGTATCGCCTGACCGTCA
TGGTCGGCTCTCAATCGCTCACGCGCGCCTACCTCGCCCAAAACAACACGATGGTCCCGGCCGGCGCATG
GGTTCGGAAGGAGTAAGCCAATGAGCGAAGATCAAATGGCACCGGACGCATCGCCAGATGCGGTCAAGCC
GAAAAGCGGGGTTCGCCGCGTCAACAACATGCCGATGTACCTCATCGGCGGTGTGCTCGGCATCTTCCTG
CTGGTGATGGCCCTGGTTGCTGCGGATCGCGCTGCGCAGCAGAACCAGCCGGGAGCTGCGAAGGCTGAGA
AGGCCGGCAGCACCAGCATGTTTGCCGACGAAATTGCCGGCAAACAGCAGGACGGCATCATCAAGGCCAA
GCCGCTGGAGATTCCGCCGGAACAAACCGCCCAGCAACCGACGACGGAGCTGACGCCAGCCCCGGCGCAG
GGAACGACTATCACGGTCGCACGGCCCGAGAACCTGGACCAGCCCCCGACGCCGCCGCAGGGTGCGCGCA
ACGAGGACCTGGACCGCATCCGCATGGCGAAGTTGCAGATGCTGGAAGAGGCGATCAAGGCCAAGACGAC
GGTGCGCATCGACGCGCCGCGCAGCCAGGGCAGCGCCGGCGGCGGTGCTCCGCAGGGCCGCGAGGAAACC
CTTGCGCGCATCCAGGAGCTGCGTCGGCAGGCTGAGAACGCCCGCGCCACCGATCCGACCGCCGCCTATC
AGGCCGCGCTTGCGCAGGCTCGCACGATGGGCGGCGCGGCAGGGGGTGGCGGTATGGGCGGCTCGGGTGC
GCCGACCCTCGTGCAGACCTCGAACCGCAGTGGTGGCGGCGCTGGCTATGGGTCGTTCGACAACCGCAGC
GAGGGCGACCGTTGGCGGCTCGACTCCCAGCCGGAAGCACCTGCAACGCCCTATGTGCTGCGCGCTGGCT
TCGTCGTTCCGGCTACGCTTATCTCGGGCATCAACTCCGATCTGCCAGGCCAAATCATGGCCCAGGTATC
GCAGTCGGTGTACGACACGGCGACCGGCAAGCACATGCTCATCCCCCAAGGCTCGCGCCTGGTGGGCAGC
TACTCGAACGATGTGGCCTACGGGCAGAAGCGCGTTCTGGTGGCATGGCAGCGCATCATCTTCCCCGACG
GCAAGGCAATGGACATTGGGGCCATGCCGGGCGGCGATAGCGCTGGGTATGCAGGCTTCAACGACAAGGT
CAACAACTACTACTTCCGCACCTTCGCATCGGCATTCCTCATGTCGGGCGTCGTTGCGGGCATCAGCTTG
AGTCAGGACCGTGGCAACAGCAACAGCGGTTACGGACGACAAGACGCGGGTTCCGCGATGAGTGAAGCGT
TGGGTCAACAGCTCGGCCAAGTAACGGCGCAGATGATCGCCAAAAACTTGAATATCGCGCCGACGCTGGA
AATCCGTCCGGGCTATCGCTTCAACGTCATTGTCACGAAAGACATGACGTTTTCTAAGCCCTACCAGGCG
TTTGACTATTAACTCCAAGGAGTAACTTATGAAGAAGCTCGCTAAGAATGTTTTAGCCGCTAAAGTAGCT
CTGGTGCTGGCCCTCTCGGTCGGCACCTTGGCGGTCACGCCTGCGCAAGCGGGCATTCCGGTCATCGACG
GCACCAACCTGTCACAAACCACTGTCACCGCGATTCAGCAGGTTGCGCAGGTCCAGAAGCAAATCGAGGA
ATACCGGACGCAGTTGCAGCAGTACGAAAACATGCTGCAAAACACGGTGGCCCCGGCCGCCTACGTGTGG
GACCAGGCGCAGTCCACCATCAACGGCCTGATGAGCGCCGTTGATACCCTGAACTACTACAAGAACCAGG
CGGGCAGCATCGACGCTTACCTGGGCAAGTTCAAGGACGTGTCCTACTACAAGGGGTCGCCGTGCTTCTC
CCTGTCGGGCTGCTCGGAAAGCGAGCGCAAGGCGATGGAAGAGAACCGCCGCCTGGCGTCCGAATCGCAG
AAAAAGGCCAACGATGCGCTGTTCCGTGGCCTCGATCAGCAGCAGAGCAACCTCAAGTCCGACGCCGCCA
CGCTGGAGCAATTGAAGGGCAAGGCGACGACGGCGCAGGGCCAGTTGGAAGCCCTCGGCTACGCCAACCA
GTTCGCCAGCCAGCAGGCCAACCAGCTCATGCAAATCCGTGGCCTTCTGCTTGCGCAGCAGAACGCCATC
GCCACGCAGATGCAGGCCCAGCAGGACCGGCAGGCCCAGCAGGACGCTGCGGGCGCGAAGCTGCGCGAGG
GTTCGTACCGCGCAAGCCCGTCTAAGACCTGGTGAGGGGAGGCGCGATGAAGAAATCCAACTTCATCGCA
GTTGCCGCGCTGGCCGCCGTCATGGCGGCCAGCCTGGCAGGCTGCGACAACAAGCCCGACACCGACAAGC
TGACCTGCGCCGATCTGCCGAAGGTCACGGATGCCGCTCAACGCGCGGAGCTGTTGAAGAAGTGCCCGCG
CGGAGAACCGGGAGGCTTCAAGCCCAGCGAAAAGAAAGAGTGGTGATGACGTATGAAAATCCAGACTAGA
GCTGCCGCGCTCGCGGTCCTGATGCTGGCCTTGATGCCGGTAGCGGCATACGCCCAAATCGACAATTCGG
GCATCCTCGACAACGTATTGCAGCGCTACCAGAACGCCGCGAGCGGCTGGGCCACTGTCGTCCAGAACGC
CGCAACCTGGCTGTTCTGGACCTTGACCGTGATTAGCATGGTCTGGACCTTCGGCATGATGGCACTGCGC
AAGGCCGACATTGGCGAGTTCTTCGCCGAGTTCGTGCGGTTCACCATCTTCACCGGCTTCTTCTGGTGGC
TGCTGACCAACGGCCCGAATTTCGCGTCGTCCATCTATGCGTCCCTGCGGCAGATTGCAGGCCAGGCAAC
GGGGTTGGGGCAGGGGCTTTCGCCGTCCGGCATCGTCGATGTTGGCTTCGAGATTTTCTTCAAGGTGATG
GACGAAACCTCGTACTGGTCGCCGGTCGATAGCTTCGTCGGTGCCTCGTTGGCGGCCGCCATCCTCTGCA
TCCTGGCCCTGGTCGGCGTGAATATGCTTCTGCTCCTGGCGTCCGGATGGATTCTTGCCTACGGCGGTGT
GTTCTTCCTGGGCTTCGGCGGCTCGCGCTGGACCTCGGACATGGCGATCAACTACTACAAGACCGTCCTC
GGGGTCGCCGCGCAGCTCTTCGCAATGGTGCTGCTCGTAGGCATCGGCAAGACCTTCCTCGATGACTACT
ACAGCCGCATGAGCGAAGGCATCAACTTCAAGGAACTTGGAGTGATGCTGATCGTCGGCCTGATCCTGCT
CGTTCTGGTCAACAAGGTGCCGCAGCTCATCGCCGGCATCATCACCGGCGCGAGCGTCGGCGGTGCTGGT
ATCGGCCAGTTCGGCGCTGGCACGCTCGTCGGTGCGGCCGCGACGGCCGGCGCGGCAATCGCAACTGGCG
GCGCATCTATCGCGGCCGGCGCTGCGGCGGCGGCCGGTGGCGCGCAGGCCATCATGGCGGCCGCGTCGAA
GGCCAGCGATAACGTCTCTGCCGGCACTGACATTCTGTCGAGCATGATGGGCGGCGGCGGTGGCGGCGGC
GGTGGTAGCGCCGGCACCAGCGGCGGCGACGGCGGCGGCTCGGGTGGCGGCGGTGGCTCGGGCGGCGGTG
AAACCCCGATGGCCTCGGCCGCCGGCGACAACAGCAGCGGCGCACGCGGCGGCAGTTCGGGCGGCGGCTC
GGGTGGTGGCCGTTCGTCTGGCGGTATCGGTGCCACGGCGGCCAAGGGCGGCCGGATCGCGGCCGATACC
GTCGCCAACCTGGCGAAAGGTGCCGGCTCGATTGCCAAGGCCAAGGCCGGCGAAATGCGCGCATCGGCCC
AGGAACGCATCGGCGATACCGTAGGCGGCAAGATCGCGCAGGCAATTCGCGGCGCGGGTGCGGCGGCGCA
GACCGCTGCAACCGTCGCCGATAGCAACAGCCAGGCGCAGGAACAACCTGCACCGGCACCCGCACCGTCG
TTCGACGACAACAGCCTTTCCGCAAGCAACAACAGGGAAGCGGCCGCCGACGCGGATTCCGAAGTGGCGA
GCTTCGTCAACAAGCCCGCCCAATCCTGAAACGACTCTTAGGAGCTACGACCATGCAACTGAAAAAAGCG
TTCTCGTCGGCCGCCCTGGTGGTGGCCTTGGGCCTCGGCGCAACTGGCTCGGCCAGCGCGCAAGACGTGC
TGACGGGCGATACCCGCCTGGCCTGCAAGGCCATTCTGTGCCTGTCCACGGGCAGCCGGCCCAGCGAGTG
CAGCCCGTCGCTCTCGCGGTACTTCGGCATCCACAAGCGCAAGCTGTCGGACACGCTCAAGGCGCGGCTG
AACTTCCTCAACCTCTGCCCGGTATCGAACCAGACGCCGGAAATGCAGACGCTCGTTTCCTCGATTTCGC
GCGGGGCCGGGCGCTGCGATGCGTCCTCGCTGAACTCCGTGCTGCGTGAGTGGCGGAGCTGGGACGACCA
GTTCTACATCGGCAACCGCCTGCCGGACTACTGCGCGGCCTACACCGGCCATGCCTATACCGACTTCAAC
ACGACCGCGCCGCGCTACGTCGGCACGCCGGAAGAGGGCGGCTATTGGATCGAGGCGGCCGACTACGACC
GCGCGCTCAAGGAGTACGAGGCGAAGCTGAAAGAGCGGCAGCAGCAGTACGGTCGCTATGGCAGCGACGC
CTACCGTCGGTTCGAGCGGTAAGGGGAGGGGATAGCGATGCCGTTTGCCAAGCTGCTGGCACGGAACGCT
CTGCCGGTGGTCGCCCTGGTGGCGGCCACTGGCTTCGGTGCGGCGGATGCGACCGCCGCACGGCTCTTCC
CCGATCTGTCGGAACAGATGGAAGAGCGCGTTGTGTGCTCGGTGTCTGCGGCCGCGAAGTACGAGATTCC
GGCCAACATTCTTCTCGCCATTCGGGAAAAGGAGGGCGGCAAGCCGGGCCAGTGGGTCAAGAACACCAAT
GGCACCTATGACGTGGGCGAGCTGCAATTCAACACCGCCTACCTGGGCGACCTGGCGAAGTATGGGATCA
CGGCCCAGGACGTTGCTGCGGCAGGCTGCTATCCCTATGACCTGGCGGCCTGGCGGTTGCGCGGGCACAT
TCGCAACGACAGGGGCGATCTGTGGACACGCGCCGCTAACTATCACTCGCGCACGCCGTCGAAGAACGCG
ATCTATCGCGCCGATCTGATGGTGAAGGCCGACAAGTGGGCGAAGTGGCTGTATGCGCGTTTCGTCACCG
TCAACTATGGCCCCAGCTCGCCGGCGCAGCCGGCAGGGAAGGGGACCACACTTGCGGCCGCTGATACGTC
GGCAGCAGCGCCGGCCGAAGCGCAGCCGATGAAGCAAGGCCGGATCACCCGCACCAGCCTCCGCAGCTCG
GGTTACGTACCCCGGCAGCTCATCATCAACAACACGCCATAAGGAGGAACGGCCGTTTAGCGGCTAAAGC
CTATGGGCATTCGCAACCTGACGCAGCGATACATGAACGGGGCCAGGGCCTACGCGGCCTGGGCGGCATC
GCAGGCGAAAGCGCCGTTTGATCTTCTGGTACTGGGCATCGGGCCTGTCATCGTCTTTGGCCTGGTCGCG
CATACGCTGCTCGCGTTCCTGCCCACATGGGCCATGTACGCCGCCGGCGCTCTGCTGGTCCTCGCGGCCC
TGCCTTTGGCGCTGCACGTCCTCCGGGAATACGCGCTGCGCTATGGGCGCAAATAGCGCCCTGCAGGGCG
TTCTTACTCCAAGGGGGAGGGCATGAATACACGCGCCATGAACGACGCCAGCGGCCGGGCCTCGCTGCCT
GCCATGGTGATCGCCGACGGCACCATTGAAGCCTTGAAGTGGCTCGCCTTGCTTGCCATGACCGGGGATC
ACGTCAACAAGTACCTGTTCAACGGTACGCTGCCATATCTGTTCGAGGCGGGGCGCTTGGCCCTGCCTCT
TTTCGTTTTCGTCCTGGCGTACAACCTCGCCCGCCCGGGCGCGCTCGAGCGCGGTTTGTACGGGCGAGCG
ATGAAACGCCTGTTGGCCTTCGGCCTGGTCGCCTCGGTCCCGTTCATTGCGTTGGGTGGAGTGGTGGGCG
GATGGTGGCCGCTGAACGTCATGTTCACGCTGTTGGCCGCAACCGCGATGCTCTACCTGGTCGAGCGCGG
CCGCTCGGTCGCTCCTATAGCGCTGTTCGTCGTGGCCGGCGGCCTGGTCGAGTTCTGTTGGCCGGCGCTG
CTGCTGGCCGCGTCTGTCTGGTTGTACCTCAAGCGCCCGACGTGGGCGGCCGCGTTGATGGCGCTGCTGT
CTTGCGCGTCCCTGTGGTACATCAATGGCAACCTTTGGGCGCTTGCTGTTGTGCCCCTGGTGATCGTCGC
CGCCGGCGTCGATCTTCGTGTCCCGCGCCTGCGCTGGGCCTTTTACACGTACTACCCGCTGCATCTTGCC
GCTCTTTGGCTGATCCGCATTCCGATGCGCGAGGCGGGCTACTTGTTTTTCACCTGACCTTTGAGATTCC
AATATGCAATTGCTCAAGAAATGCACCATCGCGGCCCTGCCGCTGCTCGCCCTGTCCGGCTGCGCACTGC
TGAACATCCCCATGCCGACGCCGCCCGGTTCGACCCCGCCGGAAATGCTGACCGTGCCAGTGGCGCAAAT
CTGCCGCGACGCTGACAAGAACCCTGTTCGGGCAACGGAGCTGTACGGCAAGAAAGGGTTGTCGGCCACC
GGCAAGGTGCAGGTGATTTCCGAAGGCTTCAAGCCTCGCTATCGGGTGCTGCTGCGCGCTGGCAGCGCCT
CGGTCCATGCTGGGACCGATAACCAGCTCGCCATCAAGTCGGTTTCCACCGGCCAGACCACGCGCGTCAC
TGGCACCGTGAAGGACGTGTCCTACGACCATAACGGCTGCTCGATCTCGCTTGACGATGCGAAGTTCTAC
TGAGGGGAGGGCGGCGGATGCTGACACGGTTGAAGGGCTTCCTTGCTCGTCGCCGCGAGTTGAAGGAACT
GGATGTGTCCGTGGTGAGCCGGCCCCGGCCGGCTCCGGCGGAATTGGTCCAGGTTGATGCACGCGAGGCC
GTTTGGCGCGTGCCGGTGCCCGGCCAGGCCGACCGCTTCATGTCGGCCAAGCCTGGCGCGATCAACGATG
AAATGTTCGTGGTTCGGGTGGACACCGAAGCGTTCTATCGGGCTTGGCTGCGCAGCAGCTCGACGGGCCG
CGAAACGCGGTCGGACAACTGCCCGCTGCGCTCGGAAATGCCGCAGGACTACAAGTTCAAGCACGCCGTC
CAGGGCTTCGCGCACGGCAGGGAAAATCCTGTGCCGCTGGCCTTCGCCGGCGCGCACCAGGAGCGCCACC
GGGTGGACATTGGTTTCAGCAACGGGGTCACGCGCTCGTTCTGGCTGATTGCCAACAAGGCTCCGTCGTT
CCCGATCCAGGTCCACGGCCGGGAGTCGGCCGAGCTGCTGAACAAGATTTGCGGCCTCGATCCTGCGCCG
CTGTCGTTCACGGAACTGTTCGCGCAGGCCCAACGCCAGGCTCCGCAGGTCGCCACACCGGCCCGGCCTG
CGCCGGCAGCGGCCACCCGGCCAGCTCCCAAGGTGCAGCCACGCCCCGGCCGAAGCGGCCCGCGCAAAGG
CCGCGGACTCTGACTACAACCGTGCGCAAGGCGCATTAGGGAGGATGTATGTATGTAATCGCCTGCGGCA
TCGTTGCCGGCTTGGCGGCTGCGGTGGCCCTGTTGGGCTTCACGCCGATGATGGAGGCGCTTGCCGCCGG
CGAACGCCGCAAGGCACTCGCGCAATGGACGCGGACGATGTTCCTGGTGCTGCTGCCTGTCGTGCTGATG
TGCGTGCCCATCGGGTCCAGCATTTACGACGCCGTGCAAGCGGACGCTGGCAAGCCCATCGCTTTCCACA
ACGGCCGGATCACGGTCGTCATGGCCCTGGTCGGCAGCTTGGCCGTTGTCCTGGTCGCGGCTGCGCGTGC
GGTGGTCAACCGCAAGCATGCCAGCTTCTGGTTCGTCGGCTGGGTGATGGCGTCGGTTTTGGCCGGCGGC
GTCGGCGCGATCGCCAGCGCGAAGCAACTGGCGTTCCTCGGCGAACATAGCGGCATGGTGGCCTTCGGCT
TCTTCCGCGACCAGGTGAAGGACATGCACTGCGATGCGGACGTGATCCTGGCCCGGTGGGATGAAAAGGC
GAACTCGCCGGTGGTCTACCGCTGCCCGAAGGCGTATCTGCTCAACAGGTTCGCATCCGCGCCCTTCGTG
CCCTGGCCGGACTACACCGAGGGGGAAAGCGAGGATCTAGGTAGGGCGCTCGCAGCGGCCCTGCGGGACG
CGAAAAGGTGAGAAAAGCCGGGCACTGCCCGGCTTTATTTTTGCTGCTGCGCGTTCCAGGCCGCCCACAC
TCGTTTGACCTGGCTCGGGCTGCATCCGACCAGCTTGGCCGTCTTGGCAATGCTCGATCCGCCGGAGCGA
AGCGTGATGATGCGGTCGTGCATGCCGGCGTCACGTTTGCGGCCGGTGTAGCGGCCGGCGGCCTTCGCCA
ACTGGACACCCTGACGTTGACGCTCGCGCCGATCCTCGTAGTCGTCGCGGGCCATCTGCAAGGCGAGCTT
CAAAAGCATGTCCTGGACGGATTCCAGAACGATTTTCGCCACTCCGTTCGCCTCGGCGGCCAGCTCCGAC
AGGTCCACCACGCCAGGCACGGCCAGCTTGGCCCCTTTGGCCCGGATCGACGCAACCAGGCGCTCGGCCT
CGGCCAACGGCAAGCGGCTGATGCGGTCGATCTTCTCCGCAACGACGACTTCACCAGGTTGCAGGTCCGC
GATCATGCGCAGCAGCTCGGGCCGGTCGGCGCGTGCGCCGGACGCCTTCTCGCGGTAGATGCCGGCGACG
TAGTACCCGGCGGCCCGCGTGGCCGCTACAAGGCTCTCCTGGCGTTCAAGATTCTGCTCGTCCGTACTGG
CGCGCAGGTAGATGCGGGCGACCTTCAACCTTCGTCCCTCCGGTTGTTGCTCTCGCGTCGCCATTTCCAC
GGCTCGACGGCGTGCGGATCGGACCAGAGGCCGACGCGCTTGCCTCGCGCCTCCTGTTCGAGCCGCAGCA
TTTCAGGGTCGGCCGCGCGGCCGTGGAAGCGATAGGCCCACGCCATGCCCTGGTGAACCATCGCGGCGTT
GACGTTGCGCGGCTGCGGCGGCCGGCTGGCCAGCTCCATGTTGACCCACACGGTGCCCAGCGTGCGGCCG
TAACGGTCGGTGTCCTTCTCGTCGACCAGGACGTGCCGGCGGAACACCATGCCGGCCAGCGCCTGGCGCG
CACGTTCGCCGAAGGCTTGCCGCTTTTCCGGCGCGTCAATGTCCACCAGGCGCACGCGCACCGGCTGCTT
GTCTACCAGCACGTCGATGGTGTCGCCGTCGATGATGCGCACGACCTCGCCGCGCAGCTCGGCCCATGCC
GGCGAGGCAACGACCAGGACGGCCAGCGCGGCAGCGGCGCGCAGCATGGCGTAGCTTCGGCGCTTCATGC
GTGGCCCCATTGCTGATGATCGGGGTACGCCAGGTGCAGCACTGCATCGAAATTGGCCTTGCAGTAGCCG
TCCAGCGCCACCCGCGAGCCGAACGCCGGCGAAAGGTACTCGACCAGGCCGGGCCGGTCGCGGACCTCGC
GCCCCAGGACGTGGATGCGCCGGCCGCGTGTGCCGTCGGGTCCAGGCACGAAGGCCAGCGCCTCGATGTT
GAAGTCGATGGATAGAAGTTGTCGGTAGTGCTTGGCCGCCCTCATCGCGTCCCCCTTGGTCAAATTGGGT
ATACCCATTTGGGCCTAGTCTAGCCGGCATGGCGCATTACAGCAATACGCAATTTAAATGCGCCTAGCGC
ATTTTCCCGACCTTAATGCGCCTCGCGCTGTAGCCTCACGCCCACATATGTGCTAATGTGGTTACGTGTA
TTTTATGGAGGTTATCCAATGAGCCGCCTGACAATCGACATGACGGACCAGCAGCACCAGAGCCTGAAAG
CCCTGGCCGCCTTGCAGGGCAAGACCATTAAGCAATACGCCCTCGAACGTCTGTTCCCCGGTGACGCTGA
TGCCGATCAGGCATGGCAGGAACTGAAAACCATGCTGGGGAACCGCATCAACGATGGGCTTGCCGGCAAG
GTGTCCACCAAGAGCGTCGGCGAAATTCTTGATGAAGAACTCAGCGGGGATCGCGCTTGACGGCCTACAT
CCTCACGGCTGAGGCCGAAGCCGATCTACGCGGCATCATCCGCTACACGCGCCGGGAGTGGGGCGCGGCG
CAGGTGCGCCGCTATATCGCTAAGCTGGAACAGGGCATAGCCAGGCTTGCCGCAGGCGAAGGCCCGTTTA
AGGACATGAGCGAACTCTTTCCCGCGCTGCGGATGGCCCGCTGCGAACACCACTACGTTTTTTGCCTGCC
GCGTGCGGGCGAACCCGCGTTGGTCGTGGCGATCCTGCATGAGCGCATGGACCTCATGACGCGACTTGCC
GACAGGCTCAAGGGCTGATTTCAGCCGCTAAAAATCGCGCCACTCACAACGTCCTGATGGCGTACTTACC
CAAAGAACAGCTAGGAGAATCATTTATGCTCAGCACACTTCCACAAGCTCATGCAACTTTCTTGAACCGC
ATCCGCGATGCGGTCGCTTCCGATGTTCGCTTCCGCGCTCTTCTGATCGGCGGCTCTTACGTTCACGGAG
GACTCGATGAGCACTCCGATTTGGATTTCGACATCGTTGTTGAGGACAACTGCTACGCAGATGTCTTGTC
TACACGCAAGGATTTTGCCGAGGCACTGCCCGGCTTCCTCAACGCGTTCACCGGCGAACATGTAGGAGAA
CCGCGCCTTCTGATCTGCCTATATGGTCCGCCACTGCTACACATCGATTTGAAGTTTTCTCTTGCTTCCG
ATCTCGACCAGCAAATCGAGCGGCGGGCGGTTCTGTTTGCTCGTGATCCGGCAGAGATCGAGAAGCGCAT
TGAGGCGGCAGCGGTGGCATGGCCAAACCGTCCCTCCGAGTGGTTCGAAGCACGGTCATGGTTAGATACG
GAACCCAATGCTTGGGCAGGCACGGTGGAGTCGGAGGTTTTGGACATTACGTGTGGTGGGCCTTTGTTGG
AGGTGAAAAAGGTGAAAGAGGTGAAAGAGGTGAAAGAGGTGAAAGTGGCGAAAGAGACGAAAATGGTGAA
TTAGCTCAATTATTGTGTGCGACGGGGTTGCTAAGTCCATTTCCCCCGCTGCGAGCGTGCTGGTGAGAGC
GACCGTGAATTGCTACCCGAGTGAGTTTCTTCGAAAACAAGTCAGGTGTACGATTGAACAGGAGGATCAT
AATCAATCGAGACATTTTTCTCATTGGCCCTGATTTACGATCATATTGCTCAGTATCAAGTAAGCATACA
CATTGGGACCAAAAATAAAAATCTAAAATTCTGAACAAGGTGTAGCAAAGCGTGGAATGTTAGATATTGA
AGTTGATTCGAAATTAAGGTGGTTTCACGAAAAAATTGATTATAAGGCACGGCGTTGTATTGTGTTGGTG
TTGCCACGTGAGGGGCCCGATTCTCACGGTTAAGCACATGGTAGATCCTCGGGAAAAGTGGCAAAGGTCG
CCCGGGGAATTAAGGAATAACCACCTTATTGCCGAGCAATGCACCCCGGAATTTGTAACAATAACCACAG
GAGTCTATTTTCCCAGTAGCTGCGGTGCCTGGCATCGGTGCCGCATAGGCAACTTATGCTCTTATGGGGC
TAGGGCCGTCTAAGGGAATATTCATGTGAGCAAGCGCATGGGGATTTACGAATGACGTGACTTTTCTCTT
GCCGATTTCCGTTTGCCCTTTCGGGATCGGACTTTTGGCGCGGGAAGCGCTAGCCCGGAGCGTCGACCAC
CTTCCACGTCCGCGTGACTGTATACTGTGGCCGAGCCCATGGAGCGGATTGCCCCGGCGCAACGCATATT
TAAGGCGCGACGATATCCGCCACATTTTCATTTCTCCATTAATTGTCAAACACTTTTAATTCAACTACAA
CACAATGTCTACTACTTTGGATGATACTGCTTATAGATACAGAACTTCTGTTCCAGGTGATGCTGAAGCT
ATTGAAGCTTTGGATGGTTCTTTCACTACCGATACTGTTTTTAGAGTTACTGCTACTGGTGATGGTTTCA
CTTTGAGAGAAGTTCCAGTTGATCCACCATTGACTAAGGTTTTCCCAGATGATGAATCCGATGATGAATC
CGATGCTGGTGAAGATGGTGATCCAGATTCTAGAACTTTCGTTGCTTATGGTGATGATGGTGATTTGGCT
GGTTTCGTTGTTGTTTCTTATTCTGGTTGGAACAGAAGATTGACTGTTGAAGATATTGAAGTTGCTCCAG
AACATAGAGGTCATGGTGTTGGTAGAGCTTTGATGGGTTTGGCTACTGAATTCGCCAGAGAAAGAGGTGC
TGGTCATTTGTGGTTGGAAGTTACCAATGTTAATGCTCCAGCTATTCATGCTTATAGAAGAATGGGTTTC
ACTTTGTGTGGTTTGGATACTGCTTTATACGATGGTACTGCTTCCGATGGTGAACAAGCTTTGTATATGT
CTATGCCATGTCCATAACTAGCCAACAAGCTCTAGGTGGGCATCAGCTTAAGGGGTGTCTGTTTATTGCT
TAGAAATGTCCTTACGGAATAATACGCAGGAATGTCGTTATATTTTCAATATACACTGATATTAAATAAC
ATGTAGGCAGTAAAGCGGTGTGTTCGAGTGTGGATTTAGCGTTATAGGATTAAAGGGTGTATGCGAGTAT
AAGGAAGTGTTGAGAAATGTGAAACATAAGAAGAGAGTGAGGAGGCAAGAGTGTAGTGAACATAGAGGGG
TGTATAAAGGAGTGAGCATGGAGAAAGTGTAGTGAGCGAGCAGTGGATGGACTGGAATGGCATCAGCTTG
GGCTATGCGCGACTTATCAAGATATATAGGAAACTACAATAAGAACGACATCGAAACGACTACTACTCCA
TGGATGTCGTACTAGATCACGAGTTCCGCCTATACCGCAGCTACCAGGTCCCCACGTTCAGCGAGGCTCA
CAGAGCAGGACTCTCGGCCCTCGTCGCCCAGTACCTTTACATCAAGTACTCGTCGGCAGCCACGGATCCC
ACCCCCAGGTACCGTAGTGCCCAAGATATCCAAGTGGTGGCCAGGAGTGCCCGAACAACATACCATGGAG
TTGAGGTTAGTTATCTCACCATGAAGCATGCCTTGGCGACACAAGTGGTTGTGTTTCTTGAACATGGCGA
GCGGTACATTGCGCTAATCAGGTCCTCCACGCCGTTGTTTTTGGTGCAGGCGCTTGAGTCGTTGGACATG
GAAACACCGTTGATTCTCTCTCCACTTAAGCTCTCGAGTGCGGCAGTACGTGAATGTTTCAATGGGTTGG
ACGGTGTGGGTTCGGGCACTTGGAGTATATTGGGCGATGTGGAGTTCACGTTTGGTCCTGTTAAGCCTTT
GGCCGAGAACTCGTTGAAGGAGATGATCGTGGAGATCCCATCCAAGGATATGAAGGAACTCACCACCAGT
ATAGGCACGGGCTCGAAGCCCATTGAAAGGGTGTTTGTAGGGATAACAGGGTAATGAGACCAAGAAACCA
ATTGTCCATATTGCATCAGACATTGCCGTCACTGCGTCTTTTACTGGCACTTCTCGCTAACCAAACCGGT
AACCCCGCTTATTAAAAGCATTCTGTAACAAAGCGGGACCAAAGCCATGACAAAAACGCGTAACAAAAGT
GTCTATAATCACGGCAGAAAAGTCCACATTGATTATTTGCACGGCGTCACACTTTGCTATGCCATAGCAT
TTTTATCCATAAGATTAGCGGATCCTACCTGACGCTTTTTATCGCAACTCTCTACTGTTTCTCCATACCC
GTTTTTTGTTTAACTTTAAGAAGGAGAATGAGTTTTGCAGACACGATCAAGGGCTTGATCTTCAAGAAGA
AGCCCGCAACGGCCGCAGCAGCGGCGACGCCGGCCGCGACCGGCCCGCAAACCGACAACCCGTACCTGAC
GGCGCGGCGCACCTGGAACGACCACGTTGGTTCCGTTGTGTCGCAAAAGCAGACCTGGCAGGTTGTCGGC
ATCCTTTCGCTGATGATCGTCCTCGCGGCGGTCGGCGGCATCATCCACATCGGCAGCCAGTCGAAGTTCG
TGCCCTATGTCTACGAGGTAGACAAGCTCGGGCAGACGGCCGCCGTGGGGCCGATGACCAGGGCGTCGAA
AGCCGATCCGCGTGTCATTCACGCCTCGGTGGCTGAGTTCGTCGGCGATGCTCGCCTGGTGACGCCGGAC
GTAGCTTTGCAGCGCAAGGCCGTCTACCGCCTCTATGCCAAGCTCGGGCCGAATGACCCGGCCACCGCCA
AGATGAACGAATGGCTCAACGGCACCGCCGACGCCAGCCCGTTCGCTCGCGCGGCCGTCGAAACGGTCAG
CACCGAAATCACTTCCGTAATCCCGCAGACGCCCGACACCTGGCAGGTCGATTGGGTCGAGACGACGCGC
GACAGGCAAGGCGTGGTGAAAGGCCAGCCCGTGCGCATGCGGGCCTTGGTGACGGTCTACGTCGTCGAGC
CGACGGCGGACACCAAGGAAGAACAACTGCGAAACAACCCGGCCGGGATCTACGTCCGGGACTTCTCCTG
GTCGAGACTTCTGTGATTTTGGGCTAGAAATAATTTTGTTTAACTTTAAGAAGGAGATATACATATGCGG
GGTTCTATGGCTTCCTCCGAAGACGTTATCAAAGAGTTCATGCGTTTCAAAGTTCGTATGGAAGGTTCCG
TTAACGGTCACGAGTTCGAAATCGAAGGTGAAGGTGAAGGTCGTCCGTACGAAGGTACCCAGACCGCTAA
ACTGAAAGTTACCAAAGGTGGTCCGCTGCCGTTCGCTTGGGACATCCTGTCCCCGCAGTTCCAGTACGGT
TCCAAAGCTTACGTTAAACACCCGGCTGACATCCCGGACTACCTGAAACTGTCCTTCCCGGAAGGTTTCA
AATGGGAACGTGTTATGAACTTCGAAGACGGTGGTGTTGTTACCGTTACCCAGGACTCCTCCCTGCAAGA
CGGTGAGTTCATCTACAAAGTTAAACTGCGTGGTACCAACTTCCCGTCCGACGGTCCGGTTATGCAGAAA
AAAACCATGGGTTGGGAAGCTTCCACCGAACGTATGTACCCGGAAGACGGTGCTCTGAAAGGTGAAATCA
AAATGCGTCTGAAACTGAAAGACGGTGGTCACTACGACGCTGAAGTTAAAACCACCTACATGGCTAAAAA
ACCGGTTCAGCTGCCGGGTGCTTACAAAACCGACATCAAACTGGACATCACCTCCCACAACGAAGACTAC
ACCATCGTTGAACAGTACGAACGTGCTGAAGGTCGTCACTCCACCGGTGCTTAATAACGCTGATAGTGCT
AGTGTAGATCGCTACTAGAGCCAGGCATCAAATAAAACGAAAGGCTCAGTCGAAAGACTGGGCCTTTCGT
TTTATCTGTTGTTTGTCGGTGAACGCTCTCTACTAGAGTCACACTGGCTCACCTTCGGGTGGGCCTTTCT
GCGTTTATAGGTCTCATGCTTACGCTCTAGTTCTCCTTAGTAGGTTCTCGCGCGGCGTTGCCGCTGTTCT
TGCTGCTCGATGTCTTGCTGCTTGAGCTGCTGCACCTTCTGCCGCTGGCCCTCGTCGAGAAGCACCTTGC
CGACAGCACTTCTCACCTGGCGTTCAACCCCGTCCTTGCCCAGGCTGCTGCGCTCGGACAGGTCGTTGAA
ATCGGTGTGCTTCTTCATGTTCGACAGGGCGGCGAGCTGGCCATCGTTCAACAGCGATTCCTTGAGCTTG
GCCGTGTCGGCCTCGCTCAACTGGACCTTGCCGGCCGCCGCGTCCGCGAGGCGCTTTTCAGCGTGCAAAT
GGTTGCGGTAGTTCTCCGGGGTGATCGGCGGCAGCTCCTTCGGGTAGGCGTTCTCGCCCGGCGCGAAGAT
TGGGAAGATGGCCTTGCCGCCGACCGCCTTGGCGGCCTCCTGTGCCTTCGTCCTGCCGGGATTCACGCCC
TGGGTGATCTGCACCTGGCGGTCGTCGTCGCCGGCGATCACAACGGGCTTGTCCGGGAATTTCGCGTGCA
GGGCCTCGGCAACAGCCTGTAGGTTGCCGGAATCGAACGCGGCGACAGTCGCGTGCCCCAGCGCTTCGGC
CACTGTGGCGGCGGTGGCATAGCCTTCGCCGATCACCAGCGCCGGCGCGGCCGCGAGCGCATCCATGCCA
CCGACGACATGGAAGCATCCTTCCTTGCGGCTGTCCTTGGCGAAGCGCTTGGTGCCGTCCTCCTGGATGT
ACTGCATGGTCCATTGCTTGCCGTCGGCGTCGTAGGCCGGGATGTAGGTTTTCTGGCCCTCCTGGTCGGT
AAGGACGCCGGCGTGCACCTGTAGACCCTTGTCGCGCAGGTACGGCGTCGGTTCCGTGATGGGAACCAGG
CTTTGCGCCTGGCGGCCGATGCGCTGCGCCGTGGCTTCGTGCTGGCGTTCTTGTTCCTCGGCACGCGCGG
CCAGCTTGGCCGCCGCCTCGGCCTGCATCTTGGCCTTCTCGGCGGGGTCCAGGGCGTAGCCCTTGGCCTT
CCACTTCATTTCGACGCCGGTGCGGTTGTTTTTGATGTAACCGGCCGGGTGGCCGTCGAGGTGGCCGACG
TAGAAGCCCGACTTCTCGCCCTTCTTGTCGCCCTCCGTTTCAATTCGGTGCTTCTTGCCGTCCATGATGG
GGTGCTCGCCGCCTGGGGTGACGACGCAGCCCATGCTTTTCAGGGCCTCCGCGAACTCATCTTCGGGGGT
GACGGCCGGGGATTGCTGGGTGGGCACGTTGTCCGGCAGCCAGCGTTGCAGCTTGCCCATGTCGGCGTTC
GGTCCGGCGTACCAGGACTTGGCCACCTTGTCCCACTGCGCGCCGGCCGCCTTGGCAACCTGGCGCTCGC
CGTAGGGCACGGCCAGGTAGACGCGCTCCTGGGCCGCGTTGGGGCGCTCGGCCGTGGGTTGGGTAGGCTG
GGCCTCGGCGCGGGCCTCTACGGCCGCTGTAGCGCCCTCGCGCGCCCATTTGGCGAACGGGGCAGGGTCA
ACCCCTGCCGGAACGTACCAGGCGCGTTCCTGGCGGTCCCAGCGCGCTCCAAGGGCCTTCACCTCGTCTT
TCTCCTTGAACGGCACGTTCAAGTAGGCGCGCTCGGGCTTGGCGGGGGCTTGAGCGGCCGCCGGCTGCTC
GGCGGCGTTCATGGCCTGGGCCATTTCCTGCTGCTCGCGCTCGTAGTCGGCGATCCGGCGCTGTAGGTCC
TCGTCGTGCAGCATGGCCGTGCCCTCGGCGGCCTTGCGCGCCTCCTTGGCGGCAACGCGGTCCTCGTCGG
TGCTGTTGGGATCGCGGCGAACTCGCTCTTCATGGATGCGGGCGAACTTCGCGGCCTGCTCGTACTCGTT
GGCCGTCGCGTAAGCGTCGATCACGGCCAGGCGGTCGGCGAGCGCTTCGGCATTGGTCTGCGCGTCGGGG
CCGGCGAAGTCGGCAAGCCATTGGTGGCCGCCCCACGCATGGTTCGCATAGACGCCCCAAAACTCCGGCT
CTCGGTCGCCGGCCGGCACCACGGACCGTTCGCCGTCGTGCTCGACCTCGACGTTGGCCTGGACCTGGAC
GCGGCCGGTCCAATCGGCAGGCAGCTCAAAGCCCAGCGTGGTTTCGGTCAGCGCGGCCAGCGATTGGTTG
CCTTCCGCCGGCTCCGCGCCGGCGCGGTACATGCGCAGGGTCTGCGCGATCAGCTCGTCGGCCGGCGCAA
TGGCCGGTCGTGCCACCTGGTCTTGCTGTTGCTCCATAGTTGCCCCCTGCGCAGGCTCGATGGCCTGCTG
GGTCGTTTGTTCTTGAATTTGCTTCTGCTCGAACGCCAGGACGAAATCCTGGATCTTCTCCGCGTCGGCG
GCCGCGCGGAAAATCTCTAGCGGGTCCTCTTGTAGCGCCTTGATCCACGATCCGACATAGGCCGCGTGCT
GGCCGGGGTCGTGGCCGATGCCCAGCTCGTCGCCCAGGATCATGCTGGCAATCTCGGCCCGCAGCTCTTC
CTTGGCGTACCCCTCGCTCCCGAAGGGATGCGCCAGGTCGCGGTCCAGCCGCGACGGGTGGCCGGTCCAG
TGCCCCAGCTCATGGAGCGCGGTTGCGTAGTAGTTGTCGGCGCTCGGGAACTGGCCTTTGTCGGGCAGAT
GGATGCTGTCCGTGGACGGCCGATAAAACGCGCGGTCGTGCTCGCCGTGGCGGATGGTGGCACCTGACGC
CGCAAGGATGTGCTCGGCCCGCTCGACGGCGCTCCAAGTCTGTTCCTTGCGTTCCAACGGCGGCAGGCCG
TCGATCTGCTCCGCATTGAACACGGTGGCGAAGAACACGCGCGGGCGTTCGAGCTGCACCGTCACCTTGA
CCGGATCGCCGTTGGCATCGAGGACCGGCTTGCCGGTCTGCTCGTCGGTCTTGGTCTGCTCTTCGCTGAA
CTTCCAATACTGGATCGGCGTGCCTTTCTCGCCGCGACGCACCTGTGCGCCGGCGGCAGCGGCCTGCTTG
TAGGTCATCCAGCGCGGGTCCGCATGGCCCTGGGCCATGAGCTGAATCGCGTTGATGCCCTTGTAACGCT
TCCCGGTAGTCGGGTTGAGCGGGATGAAGGAGCCGGGCATGCCCGGTTCCCACGGTTTTTGCCACGGCGC
AGTGCCGGCTTTCAGTTGCTCAATGAGGCGTTCGGCAACCTGCTCGTGGAACGGCTTTTTGACCTCTGCC
ATAGCCAATTACCTCCCGTCATTGGCGGCCGCGGTCGTCGTGTCCTCGGGCACGGTCGCGTCCACCAGGT
CAATGTCGCTCTCGGCGGCGTCCTGCTCGCTCAAGGCGTCCTCGGGGAAGGCCCCGGCCTTCTCCGCTTC
TTCCGGGTCGAACTCGACCTGGAAGCCGGGCGTCATCGCATCGGCGAGCTTTTCACGCAGGGCGGCGGCG
GCGTTCGCGGTATCGTCGAACGGCGCAAAGTCGTCCTGCTGCACGGTCTTGGGATCATTCATCGCTTTCA
CTCCTGGTTGGTGCCGTTACGGCCTTTGCTGTAGTCCGGCCTGCCTTTCAGGTCGGGGTATGTCTGCTTG
CACGTCGGGAAGTTGCTGCACCCCCACCAGAACATGCCGCGCTTCTTGCCAGGCCGACGGGAAAGGCCGT
GGCCGCAGGCCATGCACTTGTGCAGCTCGGAGACTTTCGGGGCCTCGCGCGGGACGGGCTTGCCGCCCTT
GTCGTCGCACGCGAACTTGCAGCCGTCGGCAAAGCCGGTGCAGCCCCAAAAGTATTCGTTCTTGTCCTTC
TTCTTGAGGCGTCGCAGCGGCTTGCCGCAGGACGGGCAAGGGTGCGTGTCGATCTTCATGTTGAGGCCGT
TGTCTTTGATGTTGGCGACCTCGGCGCCGATGTATTCCATCAGCTCGTTGACGAACGACAGCGTGTCGCG
CTCGCCGGCCTGGATGGCCTTCTGCTGCTCATGCCAGAGCGCGGTCATGTCGGGGAATCTGGCCGTGTCG
GGCAGTGCGTCGTACAGCTCTTCGCCGGTCGGCGTGGACACGATGTGCTTGCCCTTCTCCACCAGGTAGC
CGCGCTCGAAAAGCGTGGCGATGATGGAGTCTCGCGTTGCCGGCGTGCCGATCCCGCCGTGCTCGCCTTG
CTTGCCCTTGTCCTTTTCGATCAAGATTTTCCGCAGGCGGTCATCGCGGATGTATTTCGCAACGCGGGTA
AGGTCCGACAGCAGAGATTCCATCGTGTACAGCGGCTGCGGTTTCGTCTCCTGCTGCTCGGCCTTCGCAT
CGGTGCAGGTGCCGGCCTGGCCGTCACGCAGCTTGCGCAGGTCCTGTTCAATGTCGTCGGCATTGCCTTC
CAGGTCCTCGTTGCCGGCGTCGTTCTTGTAGAGAATCTTCCAGCCCGGCGACGTGGTGACGTTCGAGCGC
ACGCCGAAACGATGATCGCCGACCTGGGCAAGCACGTCGGTCTGGTCATACAGATGCTTCGGCCAGAACT
GCGCGACGTAGGCGCGCGCGATCAGCAGGTAAATCTTCTGCTCGGCATCGGTGAGCTTCGACAGGTCGGC
CGTGCTTTCGGTCGGGATGATCGCGTGGTGCGCGGAAACCTTGGACGAGTTGAAGGCGCGGCTCTTGATC
GTCGGATTGGCGCGCTGCGCAGCAGCGGCCAGCATGGGGGCCGTCTGTGCGATGGCCGCCAGCACGCCCG
GCGCATCGCCGTGCTGTTCCTCGCTCAAGTATTCGCAGTCGGAACGGTTGTAGGTGATGAGCTTGTGCTT
CTCGCGCAGGGCCTGCGTAATGTCCTTCACCTGGTCCGGCTTGAAGCCGAACTTGCGCGAGGCGTCCATT
TGCAGTTTCAGCAGGTTGTAGGGCAGCGGCGCAGCCGCTTCCTTCGCCTTGGTGGTCACGGACACGATGC
GGGCGGGTTGGCCGCTCACGGCGGCCGCGATGCCCTCGGCGTGCTCCTTGTTGCTGAGGCGGCCTTTCTC
GTCCACCGGATCGCCGTCGGCGACCTGGTAACGGGCCGGGAACTGAATGCCCTCGACCTCGAACTGGCCG
TTCACCAGGTAGTAGTAGGTTTTCTGGTGGGCCGCGTTCTCGCGGCAACGGCGCACGACAAGGCCCAGGA
TCGGAGTCTGCACGCGCCCCACGCTCAACAGCCCCTGATAGCCCTTCGCGCGTGCCGCAAGCGTGTACAG
GCGCGTGATGTTGAAGCCGTATAGCTGGTCGCCGACGCTGCGGGCCTCGGCCGCAGCGGACAGGCCGGCG
AACTCGCGGTTGTCGCGCATCGCGGCGAGCTGCCGGCGCACGATCTTCACGTTGTTGTCGTTGATAAGCA
GCCGCTGCACCGGCAGACGGCAGTTGGCGTATTCCAGGATTTCATCGACCAGAAGCTGGCCTTCGTCGTC
CGGGTCGCCGGCGTGAACCACGCTTTTCGCCTGCTTCAACAGGCTGAGGATGGTCTTGAACTGAGCTTTC
GCACCGGCATCGCCGGACGGTTTCTTGCGCCAGGGAATATGGACGATGGGCAGGTCGGCCATGTTCCAGT
TGGCGTAGCGCTCGTCGTAGTCCTCCGGGTCTAGCAAGGCCAGCATGTGACCGTAGCACCAGGTCACGCG
GTCGGAGCCGCATTCGTAATAGCCGTCCTTGCGGCTGCCGCCGCCCAGGCCCTCGACGATGGCTTTTGCC
AGCTCCGGTTTTTCAGCGATTACAAGGCGTTCAAATTGCATATATCCCCCTACCCTCACCAGGTCAGAAC
CGGCCTGATGACGGTGATGATTTGCGAACGATTGACAGGCCCGAAGTAGCGGCCGTCGAAAGACGTGTCG
CTTACGTCGGACATAAGCAGAACCTCGGCGGTCCCCAGGGTGTAGCTGTCGGACTGATAACGAGGCAGCG
GCCGTCCTGATGGATCGGCCTTGATGAGCGCGCTGTGAGGCAGCAGCCCGCCATTCACGCGCACGCCGGC
GTCGGTGATGGCAACCTCGTCGCCTTTAGCGGCTAAAACTCGCTTCATCATGTAGCCGTAGTCGCCGGGG
CAGAAACCGCCGGCGATGTAGCCCCGCTCCTTGGCGTCCGAAAACACGCCGACTTGCGGCGGGCAGAACA
TGACGTAAGCCCCCTTCTCCACCGGCGCATTCGATTTCCAGTACAGGCCGACCGGAATGCTTTTGGTGGT
GTTGACCTTCGCGCCGGCGAGATAGGCCGCGCCGGCGAGCAACAAGGCCGCGCCGCCTCCGATGGCGACG
TACTTGGTGAGGCGCTGGAAGCGGCTCATATCGTGATCCCCTCCCCTTCCTCGACGGTGGCCGTCTGGAT
CAGCTTGTCGCTGACCTTCGGAGCCGGTACGGCCGCGCGGGCCTGGAATATCGGGTCTTTGAAGTAGAGC
GGCTGCTTGCCGTAGATCGCGGGATAGCCGGCGACGTACACAACCATGTCGCCCGCCTCTTCAATGCTGC
CGTCGGCGCTCTTCTTCGGCCCCGGCATGCGCAGGCATTCATCGGGGGTCAGCAATGGCCGCTGCACTTC
CTGGAAGGTCCGCGAGACGTTGCCCAACAGCGCCGACGTGCGGCGGCCGCTCGTCGTGATCTGCTCCTTC
ACGATGGTCGTGGTGCCTGTCAGTTTTGACAGGTGCTCGGCCGTCTCCACGCGGTTCGGCGGGTAGGCGT
TCTGCACGTGGCAGTTCGACGTGATGCTTTCGTCGTGGCCGTAGCCGGTTTCGCGGCTCTTGAGCTGGTT
AATGTCCTGGCAGATGAGGTAGCACTTGATGCCGTAGCCGGCGACGAAGGCAAGGGACTCTTGCAGGATT
TCGAGCTTGCCCAGGCTGGGGAACTCGTCGAGCATCATCAGCAGACGATGCTTGTAGTGCGCGACAGGAC
GGCCGTTCTCGAAGTCCATCTTGTCGGCCAGCAGCCGGACGATCATGTTGACCATGACGCGCACCAGAGG
CCGCAGACGGGCCTTGTCGTTGGGCTGCGTCACGATGAACAGGCTTACCGGGTCGTCGTGGTGCATCAGT
TGCTTGATGCGGAAGTCGGACTTGCTGACGTTGCGGGCCACAACCGGGTCGCGGTACAGGGCCAGGTAGG
ACTTGGCGGTGGACAGCACGGAACCGGATTCTTCCTCCGGGCGGTCCATCATGTCGCGGGCCGCAGAGCC
GACCGCAGGGTGGTTCTGCCCGTCAACGTGGCCGTAGGTGGTCATTTCCATCCAAAGCTCGCCCACGTCG
CGGTTCGGGTCGGCAAGCATGCCGTCCACCGACGGCAGGGTGGCCGGCGTACCCTCGTTCTTAGCCTTGT
AGAGCGCGTGCAGGATGACGCCGACAAGCAGCGCCTGGCTGGTTTTCTGCCAGTGCGATTCCAGGCCCTT
GCCGTCCGGATCGACGATCAGGGTGGCAAGGTTCTGCACGTCGCCAACCTCGTACTCGGTCCCCAAGCGG
ATTTCATCGAGCGGGTTCCAGCACGCGCTACCCTGCGCGGATGCCGGCTCAAAGCGCACGACCTTGTTGC
GGGCATGCTTCTTCCGCCAGCCGGCGGTCAGCGCCCACAACTCGCCTTTCAGGTCGGTGATGACGGCGCT
GTGCGCCCAGGAAAGCAGCGTCGGAACGACCAGGCCGACGCCCTTGCCGGAGCGCGTCGGCGCGTAGGTC
AAGACGTGCTCGGGGCCGTTGTGCCGCAGGTAGTGGAACTTGCCGTCCTTGTCCTGCCAGCCGCCCACAT
AGACGCCGCTGGAAGTGGGCGGGTGTTTGCCTGACACCAGCTCGACGACGGTGCGCGGCCGGGGCAGCAG
GCCGGCGGCCTGTATGTCCTTCTTGTCGGCCCAGCGGGCCGAACCGTGCAGATAGTCGTTCGCCTTGCCG
GTGTTCGCCTTGACCATCTGCGTGACGGCCGTGCCCAGCAGGCCCACGGTCGAAACGACCATACCCATGC
TGGCCGCGCGCATGAAATCGTCGGGATATTGGCCGTACCACTTGCCGGCCCATTGAAGGATCGACCAGGG
CGTGTAGACGTGGTTGATATTCCAGCCAAGTCCGGCCTGATACTGGAAGGAATGGGCGAAATATTGCGTC
GCGGTCTGCAAGCCTGCCCCAAGGGACAGGCCGGCGAGGATGGGAACGGTCTTGCTGGCCTTCGGTTTTT
TCGCCCGTATCTGTGGCCCCACGGCGTTGTTTCGGTTCTTCATCTACTCCTACCTCGGGTAGTTTTAAGG
GAGCCTCGCGGGGTCACGGTGACGGGATCACCGATGGCGAGGCGCTTCATGCGTTGCACCGTGGCCTTAT
CGACGGGCAGCACCAGAATCTCGTCGTTTTCTTTCCTCAACAGGGCCAGCGCCTGGTCCTCGACGTTCCG
GGTGCCTGCATAGGACAGCGCACCAACATAATCAGTATATCGTGCATGCTTCGGTATATCGAAGCCGTTT
AGCCGCTTTTGCTCGCGCTCGGCAACATATTTCTCGGCCGCCGCGATCTGTTCGGGCTTTAGCCCTCTTC
CTGGCCCAGAAACTCCCCGTCGCAGTGCGTGAGCTGGTTCGGCTCCTTGCTGCTCCACGTGACCAGGAAC
ATCACGCGGCAATAGCATTTCAGCTCCGCCGGCGATGCGAACCACACCGAGTTGGGACAGCGCTCGCAAA
CGGTTTTGGCTTTGGGGCGGCGGCTTTCGTCCAATGCGTCCAACGTTGGGCTTGCGGAGTGCGACGGTTC
CGCCGGCGCTGACGGCGCGAGCGTCCCGTCGGTCGCCGTCGCCGCCTGTGGCGTTGAGGGTGGTTCTGGC
TGCGGCAGGTCGAATGCCTCCATCGCCGCCGCGATCTCTTCGTCCGTCATTTCGTTCGGGTTGCTCATGT
GCTTGCTCCTTCGTCAGTAGTTCTTGACGGCGGCGCTCAAGGGCGGCGTCGTCAAAGGTGATTGCCAGAC
GGCCAGCGGCGGCCGCCTGCGCGATCCGCTCCTTGAACTCTGCTGTGCCGTTGACGGTGATCCGGTCGCC
GAAGCGCTCCATTGCCAGGCGCAGGGCGGCGTCCAGGCCGTCCGTGGTGGCCTCGCGCGAGACTTGCAGG
CGGTCGCCGTCGTCGCGGACGGCGCTGCTGCCGACGCGATAGATGATGGTTCCCTTCTTCGTGATGTTGT
CCGTCACGGCCGCATGGCCCGGCTTGGCCTCGCCGCTGCCCTGGATGGTGTTGCCCTTGAGGTCGCTGCG
GCCCTCGCGTGCGCGCAGCGCGGCCAGGGCCTTGTCGTCGCCCTTCATCGCCTCGGCCTTGAGCCAGTCG
GCCCACGCGCGGCGCTGCGTGCGCTCCTGGACCGCCTGACGGCCCTGCCGGTACTCGCGGTTGATCTTGT
CCGGGTCGGCGCGCAGAGCCTTGTGCGCCTGCGCGTACATCAGTCGCTTTGCAATGCGCCCCTCGCCCAG
CAGCTTGATAGCGGCGCGGCGCAGCCGGTTGCTGCGCATCGCGGCTTCAATCAGGCGGTCACGACGCCGG
CGCAGCGTGTCCAGCTCGCCCTTGCGCACGGCCCCCATTTCCTGGCGTTCAGACTGATACCGGGCGTATA
GCTCGGTGGTGTCGATGCGGGTCTTGAGCGGCTTCGCTCGATACTCCCGCCGCCGGGGGGCTTCGCCGCC
CTCGGCTGGCGTGAATGCCCCGAATCGGGCTTCGAGCTTCGGCTTGGACAGGTCGCGCGAAACGGTGCTG
GCCTTGACCGTCGTGCCGTCGCCGGCCTCGAAGATGAAGCCGTTTCCGCGCTCGCGCAGCTTAAGCCCGT
TTTCCCGCAGGACGCGGTGCAGGTCCTCCCAGGATTGCGCCGCTTGCAGCTCCGGCAGGCATTCGCGCTT
GATCCAGCCGACCAGGCTTTCCACGCCCGCGTGCCGCTCCATGTCGTTCGCGCGGTTCTCGGAAACGCGC
TGCCGCGTTTCGTGATTGTCACGCTCAAGCCCGTAGTCCCGTTCGAGCGTCGCGCAGAGGTCAGCGAGGG
CGCGGTAGGCCCGATACGGCTCATGGATGGTGTTTCGGGTCGGGTGAATCTTGTTGATGGCGATATGGAT
GTGCAGGTTGTCGGTGTCGTGATGCACGGCACTGACGCGCTGATGCTCGGCGAAGCCAAGCCCAGCGCAG
ATGCGGTCCTCAATCGCGCGCAACGTCTCCGCGTCGGGCTTCTCTCCCGCGCGGAAGCTAACCAGCAGGT
GATAGGTCTTGTCGGCCTCGGAACGGGTGTTGCCGTGCTGGGTCGCCATCACCTCGGCCATGACAGCGGG
CAGGGTGTTTGCCTCGCAATTCGTGACGCGCACGTGACCCAGGCGCTCGGTCTTGCCTTGCTCGTCGGTG
ATGTACTTCACCAGCTCCGCGAAGTCGCTCTTCTTGATGGAGCGCATGGGGACGTGCTTGGCAATCACGC
GCACCCCCCGGCCGTTTTAGCGGCTAAAAAAGTCATGGCTCTGCCCTCGGGCGGACCACGCCCATCATGA
CCTTGCCAAGCTCGTCCTGCTTCTCTTCGATCTTCGCCAGCAGGGCGAGGATCGTGGCATCACCGAACCG
CGCCGTGCGCGGGTCGTCGGTGAGCCAGAGTTTCAGCAGGCCGCCCAGGCGGCCCAGGTCGCCATTGATG
CGGGCCAGCTCGCGGACGTGCTCATAGTCCACGACGCCCGTGATTTTGTAGCCCTGGCCGACGGCCAGCA
GGTAGGCCGACAGGCTCATGCCGGCCGCCGCCGCCTTTTCCTCAATCGCTCTTCGTTCGTCTGGAAGGCA
GTACACCTTGATAGGTGGGCTGCCCTTCCTGGTTGGCTTGGTTTCATCAGCCATCCGCTTGCCCTCATCT
GTTACGCCGGCGGTAGCCGGCCAGCCTCGCAGAGCAGGATTCCCGTTGAGCACCGCCAGGTGCGAATAAG
GGACAGTGAAGAAGGAACACCCGCTCGCGGGTGGGCCTACTTCACCTATCCTGCCCGGCTGACGCCGTTG
GATACACCAAGGAAAGTCTACACGAACCCTTTGGCAAAATCCTGTATATCGTGCGAAAAAGGATGGATAT
ACCGAAAAAATCGCTATAATGACCCCGAAGCAGGGTTATGCAGCGGAAAAGCGCTGCTTCCCTGCTGTTT
TGTGGAATATCTACCGACTGGAAACAGGCAAATGCAGGAAATTACTGAACTGAGGGGACAGGCGAGAGAC
GATGCCAAAGAGCTACACCGACGAGCTGGCCGAGTGGGTTGAATCCCGCGCGGCCAAGAAGCGCCGGCGT
GATGAGGCTGCGGTTGCGTTCCTGGCGGTGAGGGCGGATGTCGAGGCGGCGTTAGCGTCCGGCTATGCGC
TCGTCACCATTTGGGAGCACATGCGGGAAACGGGGAAGGTCAAGTTCTCCTACGAGACGTTCCGCTCGCA
CGCCAGGCGGCACATCAAGGCCAAGCCCGCCGATGTGCCCGCACCGCAGGCCAAGGCTGCGGAACCCGCG
CCGGCACCCAAGACGCCGGAGCCACGGCGGCCGAAGCAGGGGGGCAAGGCTGAAAAGCCGGCCCCCGCTG
CGGCCCCGACCGGCTTCACCTTCAACCCAACACCGGACAAAAAGGATCTACTGTAATGGCGAAAATTCAC
ATGGTTTTGCAGGGCAAGGGCGGGGTCGGCAAGTCGGCCATCGCCGCGATCATTGCGCAGTACAAGATGG
ACAAGGGGCAGACACCCTTGTGCATCGACACCGACCCGGTGAACGCGACGTTCGAGGGCTACAAGGCCCT
GAACGTCCGCCGGCTGAACATCATGGCCGGCGACGAAATTAACTCGCGCAACTTCGACACCCTGGTCGAG
CTGATTGCGCCGACCAAGGATGACGTGGTGATCGACAACGGTGCCAGCTCGTTCGTGCCTCTGTCGCATT
ACCTCATCAGCAACCAGGTGCCGGCTCTGCTGCAAGAAATGGGGCATGAGCTGGTCATCCATACCGTCGT
CACCGGCGGCCAGGCTCTCCTGGACACGGTGAGCGGCTTCGCCCAGCTCGCCAGCCAGTTCCCGGCCGAA
GCGCTTTTCGTGGTCTGGCTGAACCCGTATTGGGGGCCTATCGAGCATGAGGGCAAGAGCTTTGAGCAGA
TGAAGGCGTACACGGCCAACAAGGCCCGCGTGTCGTCCATCATCCAGATTCCGGCCCTCAAGGAAGAAAC
CTACGGCCGCGATTTCAGCGACATGCTGCAAGAGCGGCTGACGTTCGACCAGGCGCTGGCCGATGAATCG
CTCACGATCATGACGCGGCAACGCCTCAAGATCGTGCGGCGCGGCCTGTTTGAACAGCTCGACGCGGCGG
CCGTGCTATGAGCGACCAGATTGAAGAGCTGATCCGGGAGATTGCGGCCAAGCACGGCATCGCCGTCGGC
CGCGACGACCCGGTGCTGATCCTGCATACCATCAACGCCCGGCTCATGGCCGACAGTGCGGCCAAGCAAG
AGGAAATCCTTGCCGCGTTCAAGGAAGAGCTGGAAGGGATCGCCCATCGTTGGGGCGAGGACGCCAAGGC
CAAAGCGGAGCGGATGCTGAACGCGGCCCTGGCGGCCAGCAAGGACGCAATGGCGAAGGTAATGAAGGAC
AGCGCCGCGCAGGCGGCCGAAGCGATCCGCAGGGAAATCGACGACGGCCTTGGCCGCCAGCTCGCGGCCA
AGGTCGCGGACGCGCGGCGCGTGGCGATGATGAACATGATCGCCGGCGGCATGGTGTTGTTCGCGGCCGC
CCTGGTGGTGTGGGCCTCGTTATGAATCGCAGAGGCGCAGATGAAAAAGCCCGGCGTTGCCGGGCTTTGT
TTTTGCGTTAGCTGGGCTTGTTTGACAGGCCCAAGCTCTGACTGCGCCCGCGCTCGCGCTCCTGGGCCTG
TTTCTTCTCCTGCTCCTGCTTGCGCATCAGGGCCTGGTGCCGTCGGGCTGCTTCACGCATCGAATCCCAG
TCGCCGGCCAGCTCGGGATGCTCCGCGCACATCTTGCGCGTCGCCAGTTCCTCGATCTTGGGCGCGTGAA
TGCCCATGCCTTCCTTGATTTCGCGCACCATGTCCAGCCGCGTGTGCAGGGTCTGCAAGCGGGCTTGCTG
TTGGGCCTGCTGCTGCTGCCAGGCGGCCTTTGTACGCGGCAGGGACAGCAAGCCGGGGGCATTGGACTGT
AGCTGCTGCAAACGCGCCTGCTGACGGTCTACGAGCTGTTCTAGGCGGTCCTCGATGCGCTCCACCTGGT
CATGCTTTGCCTGCACGTAGAGCGCAAGGGTCTGCTGGTAGGTCTGCTCGATGGGCGCGGATTCTAAGAG
GGCCTGCTGTTCCGTCTCGGCCTCCTGGGCCGCCTGTAGCAAATCCTCGCCGCTGTTGCCGCTGGACTGC
TTTACTGCCGGGGACTGCTGTTGCCCTGCTCGCGCCGTCGTCGCAGTTCGGCTTGCCCCCACTCGATTGA
CTGCTTCATTTCGAGCCGCAGCGATGCGATCTCGGATTGCGTCAACGGACGGGGCAGCGCGGAGGTGTCC
GGCTTCTCCTTGGGTGAGTCGGTCGATGCCATAGCCAAAGGTTTCCTTCCAAAATGCGTCCATTGCTGGA
CCGTGTTTCTCATTGATGCCCGCAAGCATCTTCGGCTTGACCGCCAGGTCAAGCGCGCCTTCATGGGCGG
TCATGACGGACGCCGCCATGACCTTGCCGCCGTTGTTCTCGATGTAGCCGCGTAATGAGGCAATGGTGCC
GCCCATCGTCAGCGTGTCATCGACAACGATGTACTTCTGGCCGGGGATCACCTCCCCCTCGAAAGTCGGG
TTGAACGCCAGGCGATGATCTGAACCGGCTCCGGTTCGGGCGACCTTCTCCCGCTGCACAATGTCCGTTT
CGACCTCAAGGCCAAGGCGGTCGGCCAGAACGACCGCCATCATGGCCGGAATCTTGTTGTTCCCCGCCGC
CTCGACGGCGAGGACTGGAACGATGCGGGGCTTGTCGTCGCCGATCAGCGTCTTGAGCTGGGCAACAGTG
TCGTCCGAAATCAGGCGCTCGACCAAATTAAGCGCCGCTTCCGCGTCGCCCTGCTTCGCAGCCTGGTATT
CAGGCTCGTTGGTCAAAGAACCAAGGTCGCCGTTGCGAACCACCTTCGGGAAGTCTCCCCACGGTGCGCG
CTCGGCTCTGCTGTAGCTGCTCAAGACGCCTCCCTTTTTAGCCGCTAAAACTCTAACGAGTGCGCCCGCG
ACTCAACTTGACGCTTTCGGCACTTACCTGTGCCTTGCCACTTGCGTCATAGGTGATGCTTTTCGCACTC
CCGATTTCAGGTACTTTATCGAAATCTGACCGGGCGTGCATTACAAAGTTCTTCCCCACCTGTTGGTAAA
TGCTGCCGCTATCTGCGTGGACGATGCTGCCGTCGTGGCGCTGCGACTTATCGGCCTTTTGGGCCATATA
GATGTTGTAAATGCCAGGTTTCAGGGCCCCGGCTTTATCTACCTTCTGGTTCGTCCATGCGCCTTGGTTC
TCGGTCTGGACAATTCTTTGCCCATTCATGACCAGGAGGCGGTGTTTCATTGGGTGACTCCTGACGGTTG
CCTCTGGTGTTAAACGTGTCCTGGTCGCTTGCCGGCTAAAAAAAAGCCGACCTCGGCAGTTCGAGGCCGG
CTTTCCCTAGAGCCGGGCGCGTCAAGGTTGTTCCATCTATTTTAGTGAACTGCGTTCGATTTATCAGTTA
CTTTCCTCCCGCTTTGTGTTTCCTCCCACTCGTTTCCGCGTCTAGCCGACCCCTCAACATAGCGGCCTCT
TCTTGGGCTGCCTTTGCCTCTTGCCGCGCTTCGTCACGCTCGGCTTGCACCGTCGTAAAGCGCTCGGCCT
GCCTGGCCGCCTCTTGCGCCGCCAACTTCCTTTGCTCCTGGTGGGCCTCGGCGTCGGCCTGCGCCTTCGC
TTTCACCGCTGCCAACTCCGTGCGCAAACTCTCCGCTTCGCGCCTGGTGGCGTCGCGCTCGCCGCGAAGC
GCCTGCATTTCCTGGTTGGCCGCGTCCAGGGTCTTGCGGCTCTCTTCTTTGAATGCGCGGGCGTCCTGGT
GAGCGTAGTCCAGCTCGGCGCGCAGCTCCTGCGCTCGACGCTCCACCTCGTCGGCCCGCTGCGTCGCCAG
CGCGGCCCGCTGCTCGGCTCCTGCCAGGGCGGTGCGTGCTTCGGCCAGGGCTTGCCGCTGGCGTGCGGCC
AGCTCGGCCGCCTCGGCGGCCTGCTGCTCTAGCAATGTAACGCGCGCCTGGGCTTCTTCCAGCTCGCGGG
CCTGCGCCTCGAAGGCGTCGGCCAGCTCCCCGCGCACGGCTTCCAACTCGTTGCGCTCACGATCCCAGCC
GGCTTGCGCTGCCTGCAACGATTCATTGGCAAGGGCCTGGGCGGCTTGCCAGAGGGCGGCCACGGCCTGG
TTGCCGGCCTGCTGCACCGCGTCCGGCACCTGGACTGCCAGCGGGGCGGCCTGCGCCGTGTGCTGGCGTC
GCCATTCGCGCATGCCGGCGCTGGCGTCGTTCATGTTGACGCGGGCGGCCTTACGCACTGCATCCACGGT
CGGGAAGTTCTCCCGGTCGCCTTGCTCGAACAGCTCGTCCGCAGCCGCAAAAATGCGGTCGCGCGTCTCT
TTGTTCAGTTCCATGTTGGCTCCGGTAATTGGTAAGAATAATAATACTCTTACCTACCTTATCAGCGCAA
GAGTTTAGCTGAACAGTTCTCGACTTAACGGCAGGTTTTTTAGCGGCTGAAGGGCAGGCAAAAAAAGCCC
CGCACGGTCGGCGGGGGCAAAGGGTCAGCGGGAAGGGGATTAGCGGGCGTCGGGCTTCTTCATGCGTCGG
GGCCGCGCTTCTTGGGATGGAGCACGACGAAGCGCGCACGCGCATCGTCCTCGGCCCTATCGGCCCGCGT
CGCGGTCAGGAACTTGTCGCGCGCTAGGTCCTCCCTGGTGGGCACCAGGGGCATGAACTCGGCCTGCTCG
ATGTAGGTCCACTCCATGACCGCATCGCAGTCGAGGCCGCGTTCCTTCACCGTCTCTTGCAGGTCGCGGT
ACGCCCGCTCGTTGAGCGGCTGGTAACGGGCCAATTGGTCGTAAATGGCTGTCGGCCATGAGCGGCCTTT
CCTGTTGAGCCAGCAGCCGACGACGAAGCCGGCAATGCAGGCCCCTGGCACAACCAGGCCGACGCCGGGG
GCAGGGGATGGCAGCAGCTCGCCAACCAGGAACCCCGCCGCGATGATGCCGATGCCGGTCAACCAGCCCT
TGAAACTATCCGGCCCCGAAACACCCCTGCGCATTGCCTGGATGCTGCGCCGGATAGCTTGCAACATCAG
GAGCCGTTTCTTTTGTTCGTCAGTCATGGTCCGCCCTCACCAGTTGTTCGTATCGGTGTCGGACGAACTG
AAATCGCAAGAGCTGCCGGTATCGGTCCAGCCGCTGTCCGTGTCGCTGCTGCCGAAGCACGGCGAGGGGT
CCGCGAACGCCGCAGACGGCGTATCCGGCCGCAGCGCATCGCCCAGCATGGCCCCGGTCAGCGAGCCGCC
GGCCAGGTAGCCCAGCATGGTGCTGTTGGTCGCCCCGGCCACCAGGGCCGACGTGACGAAATCGCCGTCA
TTCCCTCTGGATTGTTCGCTGCTCGGCGGGGCAGTGCGCCGCGCCGGCGGCGTCGTGGATGGCTCGGGTT
GGCTGGCCTGCGACTGCCGGCGAAAGGTGCGCAGCAGCTCGTTATCGACCGGCTGCGGCGTCGGGGCCGC
CGCCTTGCGCTGCGGTCGGTGTTCCTTCTTCGGCTCGCGCAGCTTGAACAGCATGATCGCGGAAACCAGC
AGCAACGCCGCGCCTACGCCTCCCGCGATGTAGAACAGCATCGGATTCATTCTTCGGTCCTCCTTGTAGC
GGAACCGTTGTCTGTGCGGCGCGGGTGGCCCGCGCCGCTGTCTTTGGGGATCAGCCCTCGATGAGCGCGA
CCAGTTTCACGTCGGCAAGGTTCGCCTCGAACTCCTGGCCGTCGTCCTCGTACTTCAACCAGGCATAGCC
TTCCGCCGGCGGCCGACGGTTGAGGATAAGGCGGGCAGGGCGCTCGTCGTGCTCGACCTGGACGATGGCC
TTTTTCAGCTTGTCCGGGTCCGGCTCCTTCGCGCCCTTTTCCTTGGCGTCCTTACCGTCCTGGTCGCCGT
CCTCGCCGTCCTGGCCGTCGCCGGCCTCCGCGTCACGCTCGGCATCAGTCTGGCCGTTGAAGGCATCGAC
GGTGTTGGGATCGCGGCCCTTCTCGTCCAGGAACTCGCGCAGCAGCTTGACCGTGCCGCGCGTGATTTCC
TGGGTGTCGTCGTCAAGCCACGCCTCGACTTCCTCCGGGCGCTTCTTGAAGGCCGTCACCAGCTCGTTCA
CCACGGTCACGTCGCGCACGCGGCCGGTGTTGAACGCATCGGCGATCTTCTCCGGCAGGTCCAGCAGCGT
GACGTGCTGGGTGATGAACGCCGGCGACTTGCCGATTTCCTTGGCGATATCGCCTTTCTTCTTGCCCTTC
GCCAGCTCGCGGCCAATGAAGTCGGCAATTTCGCGCGGGGTCAGCTCGTTGCGTTGCAGGTTCTCGATAA
CCTGGTCGGCTTCGTTGTAGTCGTTGTCGATGAACGCCGGGATGGACTTCTTGCCGGCCCACTTCGAGCC
ACGGTAGCGGCGGGCGCCGTGATTGATGATATAGCGGCCCGGCTGCTCCTGGTTCTCGCGCACCGAAATG
GGTGACTTCACCCCGCGCTCTTTGATCGTGGCACCGATTTCCGCGATGCTCTCCGGGGAAAAGCCGGGGT
TGTCGGCCGTCCGCGGCTGATGCGGATCTTCGTCGATCAGGTCCAGGTCCAGCTCGATAGGGCCGGAACC
GCCCTGAGACGCCGCAGGAGCGTCCAGGAGGCTCGACAGGTCGCCGATGCTATCCAACCCCAGGCCGGAC
GGCTGCGCCGCGCCTGCGGCTTCCTGAGCGGCCGCAGCGGTGTTTTTCTTGGTGGTCTTGGCTTGAGCCG
CAGTCATTGGGAAATCTCCATCTTCGTGAACACGTAATCAGCCAGGGCGCGAACCTCTTTCGATGCCTTG
CGCGCGGCCGTTTTCTTGATCTTCCAGACCGGCACACCGGATGCGAGGGCATCGGCGATGCTGCTGCGCA
GGCCAACGGTGGCCGGAATCATCATCTTGGGGTACGCGGCCAGCAGCTCGGCTTGGTGGCGCGCGTGGCG
CGGATTCCGCGCATCGACCTTGCTGGGCACCATGCCAAGGAATTGCAGCTTGGCGTTCTTCTGGCGCACG
TTCGCAATGGTCGTGACCATCTTCTTGATGCCCTGGATGCTGTACGCCTCAAGCTCGATGGGGGACAGCA
CATAGTCGGCCGCGAAGAGGGCGGCCGCCAGGCCGACGCCAAGGGTCGGGGCCGTGTCGATCAGGCACAC
GTCGAAGCCTTGGTTCGCCAGGGCCTTGATGTTCGCCCCGAACAGCTCGCGGGCGTCGTCCAGCGACAGC
CGTTCGGCGTTCGCCAGTACCGGGTTGGACTCGATGAGGGCGAGGCGCGCGGCCTGGCCGTCGCCGGCTG
CGGGTGCGGTTTCGGTCCAGCCGCCGGCAGGGACAGCGCCGAACAGCTTGCTTGCATGCAGGCCGGTAGC
AAAGTCCTTGAGCGTGTAGGACGCATTGCCCTGGGGGTCCAGGTCGATCACGGCAACCCGCAAGCCGCGC
TCGAAAAAGTCGAAGGCAAGATGCACAAGGGTCGAAGTCTTGCCGACGCCGCCTTTCTGGTTGGCCGTGA
CCAAAGTTTTCATCGTTTGGTTTCCTGTTTTTTCTTGGCGTCCGCTTCCCACTTCCGGACGATGTACGCC
TGATGTTCCGGCAGAACCGCCGTTACCCGCGCGTACCCCTCGGGCAAGTTCTTGTCCTCGAACGCGGCCC
ACACGCGATGCACCGCTTGCGACACTGCGCCCCTGGTCAGTCCCAGCGACGTTGCGAACGTCGCCTGTGG
CTTCCCATCGACTAAGACGCCCCGCGCTATCTCGATGGTCTGCTGCCCCACTTCCAGCCCCTGGATCGCC
TCCTGGAACTGGCTTTCGGTAAGCCGTTTCTTCATGGATAACACCCATAATTTGCTCCGCGCCTTGGTTG
AACATAGCGGTGACAGCCGCCAGCACATGAGAGAAGTTTAGCTAAACATTTCTCGCACGTCAACACCTTT
AGCCGCTAAAACTCGTCCTTGGCGTAACAAAACAAAAGCCCGGAAACCGGGCTTTCGTCTCTTGCCGCTT
ATGGCTCTGCACCCGGCTCCATCACCAACAGGTCGCGCACGCGCTTCACTCGGTTGCGGATCGACACTGC
CAGCCCAACAAAGCCGGTTGCCGCCGCCGCCAGGATCGCGCCGATGATGCCGGCCACACCGGCCATCGCC
CACCAGGTCGCCGCCTTCCGGTTCC
